>Addgene plasmid #101794 | pMXs-mGCN2-FLAG-IP | addgene full sequence | sequence record 496834 | Addgene Long Read Sequencing Result
CCCCGGGGGTGGACCATCCTCTAGACTGCCGGATCTAGCTAGTTAATTAAGGATCCCAGTGTGGTGGTAC
GGGAATTCTAGAGCCACCATGGCTGGGGGCCGCGGGGCCTCTGGACGCGGCCGGGCTGAGCCACAGGAGA
GCTATTCGCAGCGACAGGACCACGAGCTGCAGGCCCTGGAGGCCATTTACGGCTCGGACTTCCAGGATCT
GCGGCCGGATGCGCGCGGACGGGTGAGAGAGCCTCCTGAAATCAACTTAGTTCTTTACCCTCAGGGCCTA
GCTGGTGAAGAAGTATACGTGCAAGTGGAACTGCAGGTTAAATGCCCGCCAACATACCCAGATGTAGTTC
CCGAAATAGAGTTAAAAAATGCTAAAGGCCTGTCGAATGAAAGTGTTAATTTGTTAAAATCACACCTGGA
AGAACTGGCCAAAAAGCAGTGTGGAGAGGTGATGATATTTGAACTGGCACACCATGTGCAGTCGTTTCTC
AGCGAGCATAACAAGCCCCCACCAAAGTCTTTCCATGAAGAAATGCTGGAAAGGCAGGCTCAGGAGAAGC
AGCAGAGGTTGCTGGAGGCCAGGCGGAAGGAGGAGCAGGAGCAACGTGAAATCCTCCACGAGATTCAGAG
AAGGAAAGAGGAGATCAAGGAAGAGAAGAAAAGGAAGGAAATGGCTAAGCAGGAACGTTTGGAAATCACT
AGCTTGACAAACCAGGACTATGCCTCTAAGAGAGACCCAGCAGGGCACAGGGCAGCTGCCATCCTCCATG
GAGGCTCTCCTGACTTTGTAGGAAATGGTAAAGCCCGGACATACTCCTCAGGAAGGTCCAGGCGAGAACG
TCAGTATTCTGTGTGTAGTGGTGAACCCTCTCCTGGCTCGTGTGACATCCTCCATTTCTCTGTGGGTAGC
CCTGATCAGCTCATGGTGCACAAAGGGAGATGTGTTGGCAGTGATGAGCAGCTGGGAAAGGTGGTATACA
ATGCTTTGGAAACAGCCACGGGCAGCTTTGTCTTGCTGCATGAGTGGGTCCTTCAGTGGCAGAAGATGGG
CCCTTGCCTTACCAGTCAAGAGAAAGAGAAGATTGACAAGTGCAAAAGGCAGATTCAAGGAGCAGAAACA
GAATTCAGCTCCCTAGTGAAACTGAGCCATCCAAATATCGTCCGCTACTTTGCAATGAACTCCAGAGAGG
AGGAGGACTCCATTGTGATCGACATTCTGGCAGAGCACGTCAGTGGCATCTCTCTGGCTACACACCTGAG
CCACTCGGGCCCAGTCCCCGCCCACCAGCTGCGCAAGTACACAGCCCAGCTCCTGGCAGGCCTGGATTAC
CTACACAGCAACTCCGTGGTGCACAAGGTTCTGAGCGCGTCCAGTGTCTTGGTAGATGCCGAGGGCACTG
TCAAGATAACAGACTACAGCATCTCTAAGCGTCTGGCAGACATTTGCAAGGAGGATGTATTTGAGCAAGC
TCGAGTTCGTTTTAGTGACAGTGCCCTGCCTTATAAAACAGGAAAGAAAGGGGATGTGTGGCGTCTTGGC
CTCCTGCTGTTGTCTCTCAGCCAAGGACAGGAGTGTGGGGAGTATCCGGTGACCATCCCCAGTGACCTGC
CAGCTGACTTCCAAGACTTCCTGAAGAAGTGTGTCTGCCTGGACGACAAGGAAAGATGGAGCCCTCAGCA
GCTGCTGAAACACAGCTTTATAAACCCTCAACCAAAGCTGCCTTTGGTGGAGCAGAGTCCTGAAGACTCT
GGGGGACAAGACTACATTGAGACCGTCATTCCCAGCAACCAGCTGCCCAGCGCTGCGTTCTTCAGTGAGA
CACAGAAACAGTTCTCCCGGTACTTCATTGAGTTTGAAGAACTACAACTCCTAGGGAAAGGAGCTTTTGG
AGCTGTCATCAAGGTGCAAAACAAGCTTGATGGCTGCTGCTATGCTGTGAAGCGCATCCCTATCAACCCT
GCAAGCAGACACTTCCGCCGTATCAAGGGCGAGGTGACACTGCTATCGCGCCTGCACCATGAGAACATTG
TGCGCTACTACAACGCCTGGATCGAGCGGCATGAGCGCCCAGCGGTGCCAGGGACACCGCCCCCAGACTG
CACACCCCAGGCCCAGGACAGCCCAGCCACCTACGGGAAAACATCAGGCGACACTGAAGAACTGGGCAGC
GTGGAGGCTGCAGCACCGCCACCCATCCTCAGCAGCTCGGTGGAGTGGAGCACATCTGCAGAGCGTTCTA
CCAGCACCCGCTTCCCAGTCACGGGCCAGGATTCCAGCAGCGATGAGGAGGACGAGGACGAGCGCGATGG
CGTCTTCTCCCAGTCCTTTCTACCTGCTTCAGATTCTGACAGTGACATCATCTTTGACAATGAAGATGAA
AACAGTAAAAGTCAAAATCAGGATGAAGACTGCAATCAAAAGGACGGTAGCCATGAGGTTGAGCCTTCAG
TGACAGCTGAAGCTGTGCACTACCTTTATATCCAGATGGAGTACTGCGAGAAGAGCACGCTGCGGGACAC
CATTGACCAGGGGCTGTTCCGAGACACCAGCCGGCTCTGGAGGCTTTTCCGAGAGATTCTGGATGGATTA
GCTTATATCCATGAGAAAGGAATGATTCATCGCGACTTGAAGCCTGTCAATATTTTTTTGGATTCTGATG
ACCATGTGAAAATAGGTGACTTTGGCCTGGCAACAGACCATCTGGCCTTCACTGCTGAAGGTAAACAGGA
CGACCAGGCAGGTGATCGAGTGATTAAGTCAGACCCTTCAGGCCATTTGACTGGCATGGTTGGTACTGCT
CTGTATGTAAGCCCTGAGGTCCAAGGAAGCACCAAGTCTGCATACAACCAGAAAGTGGATCTCTTCAGCC
TGGGAATTATCTTCTTTGAGATGTCCTATCACCCGATGGTGACTGCCTCAGAAAGAATTTTCGTTCTCAA
CCAACTTCGAGATCCCACATCGCCCAAGTTTCCAGACGACTTCGATGATGGAGAACATACAAAGCAGAAA
TCTGTCATCTCCTGGCTGTTGAACCATGATCCAGCTAAACGGCCCACGGCCATGGAACTGCTCAAGAGTG
AGCTGCTCCCCCCACCGCAGATGGAGGAATCCGAGCTGCATGAAGTGCTGCACCACACGCTGGCCAACAT
AGATGGGAAGGCCTACCGCACCATGATGAGTCAGATCTTCTGCCAGCACATCTCCCCCGCTATAGACTAC
ACCTACGACAGTGACATCCTGAAGGGCAACTTCTTGATTCGTACAGCCAAGATCCAGCAGCTTGTATGTG
AAACCATCGTCCGCGTCTTTAAAAGGCATGGCGCTGTCCAGCTGTGCACCCCACTGCTGCTTCCCCGAAA
CAGGCAAATATATGAGCACAACGAAGCGGCTTTGTTCATGGATCACAGCGGCATGCTGGTGATGCTTCCG
TTCGACCTGCGGGTCCCTTTTGCAAGATATGTGGCAAGAAATAACATACTGAATTTAAAACGATACTGCA
TAGAGCGGGTGTTCAGACCTCGGAAGTTAGACCGATTTCATCCCAAAGAACTCCTGGAATGTGCATTTGA
TATCGTCACTTCTACCACCAACAGCTCTCTGCCCACTGCCGAAACCATCTACACCATCTATGAAATAATC
CAGGAGTTTCCTGCACTTCAGGAAAGGAATTACAGCATTTACTTGAACCATACGATGCTTCTGAAGGCAA
TACTCCTACACTGTGGGATCCCGGAGGACAAGCTCAGCCAAGTCTACGTCATTCTGTATGATGCTGTGAC
AGAGAAGCTGACTAGGAGAGAAGTGGAAGCTAAATTCTGTAACCTGTCCTTGTCTTCTAATAGCCTGTGT
AGACTCTACAAGTTCATCGAGCAGAAGGGGGATTTGCAAGACTTAACGCCAACCATCAACTCACTAATAA
AACAGAAAACAGGCGTTGCTCAGTTGGTGAAGTATAGCTTAAAAGACCTCGAGGACGTCGTCGGGCTGCT
GAAGAAACTTGGTGTGAAGTTACAGGTCTCCATCAACCTGGGCTTGGTCTACAAGGTGCAGCAGCACACT
GGCATCATCTTCCAGTTCCTGGCATTCAGCAAACGCAGGCAGAGGGTTGTGCCTGAGATCCTTGCCGCTG
GTGGCAGATACGACCTGCTGATTCCCAAGTTCAGAGGCCCACAGACTGTGGGGCCAGTCCCCACTGCTGT
CGGTGTCAGCATAGCCATAGACAAGATATTTGCTGTTGTCCTCAACATGGAAGAGCCTGTTACAGTGAGC
TCCTGTGACCTCCTGGTTGTCAGTGTTGGCCAGATGTCCATGTCCAGGGCCATCAACCTAACCCAGAAAC
TGTGGACAGCGGGCATCACTGCAGAAATCATGTATGACTGGTCCCAGTCCCAGGAAGAGTTACAAGAGTA
CTGCAGACACCATGAAATCACCTATGTGGCTCTGGTCTCCGATAAAGAAGGAAGCCATGTCAAGGTCAAG
TCCTTTGAGAAGGAGAGGCAAACAGAAAAGCGTGTATTGGAATCGGATCTTGTGGATCACGTTATGCAGA
AACTAAGAACCAAAGTTGGTGACGAAAGAAATTTCAGAGACGCTTCTGATAATCTTGCCGTACAAACTCT
GAAGGGGTCGTTTTCTAATGCTTCAGGTTTGTTTGAAATCCATGGAACTACAGTAGTCCCCAACGTGATT
GTTCTAGCACCAGAAAAGCTGTCAGCCAGCACCAGGAGGCGACATGAGATTCAGGTGCAAACCCGACTTC
AGACTACACTTGCCAACTTACATCAGAAAAGCAGTGAAATTGAAATTTTGGCTGTGGACCTACCCAAGGA
AACAATCTTACAGTTTCTATCATTAGAGTGGGATGCTGATGAACAGGCATTTAACACAACTGTGAAGCAG
CTGCTGTCACGCCTGCCAAAGCAAAGATACCTCAAACTCGTCTGCGATGAAATTTATAACATCAAAGTTG
AAAAGAAGGTGTCAGTGCTGTTCCTGTACAGCTACAGAGATGACTACTACAGAATCCTATTTGTCCCCGA
GGCCAAGGCCGACTACAAAGACCATGACGGTGATTATAAAGATCATGACATCGACTACAAGGATGACGAT
GACAAGTAGTGACTGCGGCCGCCGCTACGTAAATTCCGCCCCCCCCCCCCCTCTCCCTCCCCCCCCCCTA
ACGTTACTGGCCGAAGCCGCTTGGAATAAGGCCGGTGTGCGTTTGTCTATATGTTATTTTCCACCATATT
GCCGTCTTTTGGCAATGTGAGGGCCCGGAAACCTGGCCCTGTCTTCTTGACGAGCATTCCTAGGGGTCTT
TCCCCTCTCGCCAAAGGAATGCAAGGTCTGTTGAATGTCGTGAAGGAAGCAGTTCCTCTGGAAGCTTCTT
GAAGACAAACAACGTCTGTAGCGACCCTTTGCAGGCAGCGGAACCCCCCACCTGGCGACAGGTGCCTCTG
CGGCCAAAAGCCACGTGTATAAGATACACCTGCAAAGGCGGCACAACCCCAGTGCCACGTTGTGAGTTGG
ATAGTTGTGGAAAGAGTCAAATGGCTCTCCTCAAGCGTATTCAACAAGGGGCTGAAGGATGCCCAGAAGG
TACCCCATTGTATGGGATCTGATCTGGGGCCTCGGTGCACATGCTTTACATGTGTTTAGTCGAGGTTAAA
AAAACGTCTAGGCCCCCCGAACCACGGGGACGTGGTTTTCCTTTGAAAAACACGATGATAATATGGCCAC
AACCATGGTTACCGAGTACAAGCCCACGGTGCGCCTCGCCACCCGCGACGACGTCCCCAGGGCCGTACGC
ACCCTCGCCGCCGCGTTCGCCGACTACCCCGCCACGCGCCACACCGTCGATCCGGACCGCCACATCGAGC
GGGTCACCGAGCTGCAAGAACTCTTCCTCACGCGCGTCGGGCTCGACATCGGCAAGGTGTGGGTCGCGGA
CGACGGCGCCGCGGTGGCGGTCTGGACCACGCCGGAGAGCGTCGAAGCGGGGGCGGTGTTCGCCGAGATC
GGCCCGCGCATGGCCGAGTTGAGCGGTTCCCGGCTGGCCGCGCAGCAACAGATGGAAGGCCTCCTGGCGC
CGCACCGGCCCAAGGAGCCCGCGTGGTTCCTGGCCACCGTCGGCGTCTCGCCCGACCACCAGGGCAAGGG
TCTGGGCAGCGCCGTCGTGCTCCCCGGAGTGGAGGCGGCCGAGCGCGCCGGGGTGCCCGCCTTCCTGGAG
ACCTCCGCGCCCCGCAACCTCCCCTTCTACGAGCGGCTCGGCTTCACCGTCACCGCCGACGTCGAGGTGC
CCGAAGGACCGCGCACCTGGTGCATGACCCGCAAGCCCGGTGCCTGAGTCGACGATAAAATAAAAGATTT
TATTTAGTCTCCAGAAAAAGGGGGGAATGAAAGACCCCACCTGTAGGTTTGGCAAGCTAGCTTAAGTAAC
GCCATTTTGCAAGGCATGGAAAAATACATAACTGAGAATAGAGAAGTTCAGATCAAGGTCAGGAACAGAT
GGAACAGCTGAATATGGGCCAAACAGGATATCTGTGGTAAGCAGTTCCTGCCCCGGCTCAGGGCCAAGAA
CAGATGGAACAGCTGAATATGGGCCAAACAGGATATCTGTGGTAAGCAGTTCCTGCCCCGGCTCAGGGCC
AAGAACAGATGGTCCCCAGATGCGGTCCAGCCCTCAGCAGTTTCTAGAGAACCATCAGATGTTTCCAGGG
TGCCCCAAGGACCTGAAATGACCCTGTGCCTTATTTGAACTAACCAATCAGTTCGCTTCTCGCTTCTGTT
CGCGCGCTTCTGCTCCCCGAGCTCAATAAAAGAGCCCACAACCCCTCACTCGGGGCGCCAGTCCTCCGAT
TGACTGAGTCGCCCGGGTACCCGTGTATCCAATAAACCCTCTTGCAGTTGCATCCGACTTGTGGTCTCGC
TGTTCCTTGGGAGGGTCTCCTCTGAGTGATTGACTACCCGTCAGCGGGGGTCTTTCACATGCAGCATGTA
TCAAAATTAATTTGGTTTTTTTTCTTAAGTATTTACATTAAATGGCCATAGTTGCATTAATGAATCGGCC
AACGCGCGGGGAGAGGCGGTTTGCGTATTGGGCGCTCTTCCGCTTCCTCGCTCACTGACTCGCTGCGCTC
GGTCGTTCGGCTGCGGCGAGCGGTATCAGCTCACTCAAAGGCGGTAATACGGTTATCCACAGAATCAGGG
GATAACGCAGGAAAGAACATGTGAGCAAAAGGCCAGCAAAAGGCCAGGAACCGTAAAAAGGCCGCGTTGC
TGGCGTTTTTCCATAGGCTCCGCCCCCCTGACGAGCATCACAAAAATCGACGCTCAAGTCAGAGGTGGCG
AAACCCGACAGGACTATAAAGATACCAGGCGTTTCCCCCTGGAAGCTCCCTCGTGCGCTCTCCTGTTCCG
ACCCTGCCGCTTACCGGATACCTGTCCGCCTTTCTCCCTTCGGGAAGCGTGGCGCTTTCTCATAGCTCAC
GCTGTAGGTATCTCAGTTCGGTGTAGGTCGTTCGCTCCAAGCTGGGCTGTGTGCACGAACCCCCCGTTCA
GCCCGACCGCTGCGCCTTATCCGGTAACTATCGTCTTGAGTCCAACCCGGTAAGACACGACTTATCGCCA
CTGGCAGCAGCCACTGGTAACAGGATTAGCAGAGCGAGGTATGTAGGCGGTGCTACAGAGTTCTTGAAGT
GGTGGCCTAACTACGGCTACACTAGAAGAACAGTATTTGGTATCTGCGCTCTGCTGAAGCCAGTTACCTT
CGGAAAAAGAGTTGGTAGCTCTTGATCCGGCAAACAAACCACCGCTGGTAGCGGTGGTTTTTTTGTTTGC
AAGCAGCAGATTACGCGCAGAAAAAAAGGATCTCAAGAAGATCCTTTGATCTTTTCTACGGGGTCTGACG
CTCAGTGGAACGAAAACTCACGTTAAGGGATTTTGGTCATGAGATTATCAAAAAGGATCTTCACCTAGAT
CCTTTTGCGGCCGGCCGCAAATCAATCTAAAGTATATATGAGTAAACTTGGTCTGACAGTTACCAATGCT
TAATCAGTGAGGCACCTATCTCAGCGATCTGTCTATTTCGTTCATCCATAGTTGCCTGACTCCCCGTCGT
GTAGATAACTACGATACGGGAGGGCTTACCATCTGGCCCCAGTGCTGCAATGATACCGCGAGACCCACGC
TCACCGGCTCCAGATTTATCAGCAATAAACCAGCCAGCCGGAAGGGCCGAGCGCAGAAGTGGTCCTGCAA
CTTTATCCGCCTCCATCCAGTCTATTAATTGTTGCCGGGAAGCTAGAGTAAGTAGTTCGCCAGTTAATAG
TTTGCGCAACGTTGTTGCCATTGCTACAGGCATCGTGGTGTCACGCTCGTCGTTTGGTATGGCTTCATTC
AGCTCCGGTTCCCAACGATCAAGGCGAGTTACATGATCCCCCATGTTGTGCAAAAAAGCGGTTAGCTCCT
TCGGTCCTCCGATCGTTGTCAGAAGTAAGTTGGCCGCAGTGTTATCACTCATGGTTATGGCAGCACTGCA
TAATTCTCTTACTGTCATGCCATCCGTAAGATGCTTTTCTGTGACTGGTGAGTACTCAACCAAGTCATTC
TGAGAATAGTGTATGCGGCGACCGAGTTGCTCTTGCCCGGCGTCAATACGGGATAATACCGCGCCACATA
GCAGAACTTTAAAAGTGCTCATCATTGGAAAACGTTCTTCGGGGCGAAAACTCTCAAGGATCTTACCGCT
GTTGAGATCCAGTTCGATGTAACCCACTCGTGCACCCAACTGATCTTCAGCATCTTTTACTTTCACCAGC
GTTTCTGGGTGAGCAAAAACAGGAAGGCAAAATGCCGCAAAAAAGGGAATAAGGGCGACACGGAAATGTT
GAATACTCATACTCTTCCTTTTTCAATATTATTGAAGCATTTATCAGGGTTATTGTCTCATGAGCGGATA
CATATTTGAATGTATTTAGAAAAATAAACAAATAGGGGTTCCGCGCACATTTCCCCGAAAAGTGCCACCT
GCATAATGAAAGACCCCACCTGTAGGTTTGGCAAGCTAGCTTAAGTAACGCCATTTTGCAAGGCATGGAA
AAATACATAACTGAGAATAGAAAAGTTCAGATCAAGGTCAGGAACAGATGGAACAGCTGAATATGGGCCA
AACAGGATATCTGTGGTAAGCAGTTCCTGCCCCGGCTCAGGGCCAAGAACAGATGGAACAGCTGAATATG
GGCCAAACAGGATATCTGTGGTAAGCAGTTCCTGCCCCGGCTCAGGGCCAAGAACAGATGGTCCCCAGAT
GCGGTCCAGCCCTCAGCAGTTTCTAGAGAACCATCAGATGTTTCCAGGGTGCCCCAAGGACCTGAAATGA
CCCTGTGCCTTATTTGAACTAACCAATCAGTTCGCTTCTCGCTTCTGTTCGCGCGCTTCTGCTCCCCGAG
CTCAATAAAAGAGCCCACAACCCCTCACTCGGCGCGCCAGTCCTCCGATTGACTGAGTCGCCCGGGTACC
CGTGTATCCAATAAACCCTCTTGCAGTTGCATCCGACTTGTGGTCTCGCTGTTCCTTGGGAGGGTCTCCT
CTGAGTGATTGACTACCCGTCAGCGGGGGTCTTTCATTTGGGGGCTCGTCCGGGATCGGGAGACCCCTGC
CCAGGGACCACCGACCCACCACCGGGAGGTAAGCTGGCCAGCAACTTATCTGTGTCTGTCCGATTGTCTA
GTGTCTATGACTGATTTTATGCGCCTGCGTCGGTACTAGTTAGCTAACTAGCTCTGTATCTGGCGGACCC
GTGGTGGAACTGACGAGTTCGGAACACCCGGCCGCAACCCTGGGAGACGTCCCAGGGACTTCGGGGGCCG
TTTTTGTGGCCCGACCTGAGTCCAAAAATCCCGATCGTTTTGGACTCTTTGGTGCACCCCCCTAATAGGA
GGGATATGTGGTTCTGGTAGGAGACGAGAACCTAAAACAGTTCCCGCCTCCGTCTGAATTTTTGCTTTCG
GTTTGGGACCGAAGCCGCGCCGCGCGTCTTGTCTGCTGCAGCATCGTTCTGTGTTGTCTCTGTCTGACTG
TGTTTCTGTATTTGTCTGAAAATTAGGGCCAGACTGTTACCACTCCCTTAAGTTTGACCTTAGGTCACTG
GAAAGATGTCGAGCGGATCGCTCACAACCAGTCGGTAGATGTCAAGAAGAGACGTTGGGTTACCTTCTGC
TCTGCAGAATGGCCAACCTTTAACGTCGGATGGCCGCGAGACGGCACCTTTAACCGAGACCTCATCACCC
AGGTTAAGATCAAGGTCTTTTCACCTGGCCCGCATGGACACCCAGACCAGGTCCCCTACATCGTGACCTG
GGAAGCCTTGGCTTTTGACCCCCCTCCCTGGGTCAAGCCCTTTGTACACCCTAAGCCTCCGCCTCCTCTT
CCTCCATCCGCCCCGTCTCTCCCCCTTGAACCTCCTCGTTCGACCCCGCCTCGATCCTCCCTTTATCCAG
CCCTCACTCCTTCTCTAGGCGCCCCCATATGGCCATATGAGATCTTATATGGGGCACCCCCGCCCCTTGT
AAACTTCCCTGACCCTGACATGACAAGAGTTACTAACAGCCCCTCTCTCCAAGCTCACTTACAGGCTCTC
TACTTAGTCCAGCACGAAGTCTGGAGACCTCTGGCGGCAGCCTACCAAGAACAACTGGACCGACCGGTGG
TACCTCACCCTTACCGAGTCGGCGACACAGTGTGGGTCCGCCGACACCAGACTAAGAACCTAGAACCTCG
CTGGAAAGGACCTTACACAGTCCTGCTGACCACCCCCACCGCCCTCAAAGTAGACGGCATCGCAGCTTGG
ATACACGCCGCCCACGTGAAGGCTGCCGA
Features (pLannotate 1.2.2; 15 found; start..end, strand, type, name):
     89..5032    +  CDS            Eif2ak4: E2AK4_MOUSE - Also known as Gcn2, Kiaa1338. Experimental evidence at protein level: Swiss-Prot protein existence level 1. (Microbial infection) Plays a role in modulating the adaptive immune response to Yellow fever virus infection; promotes dendritic cells to initiate autophagy and antigene presentation to both CD4(+) and CD8(+) T-cells under amino acid starvation. From Mus musculus (Mouse).
   5051..5116    +  CDS            3xFLAG: three tandem FLAG® epitope tags, followed by an enterokinase cleavage site
   5269..5731    +  misc_feature   IRES: internal ribosome entry site (IRES) of the encephalomyocarditis virus (EMCV)
   5751..6347    +  CDS            PuroR (fragment): puromycin N-acetyltransferase; pac from Streptomyces; confers resistance to puromycin
   6396..6517    +  LTR            3' LTR (ΔU3) (fragment): self-inactivating 3' long terminal repeat (LTR) from Moloney murine leukemia virus
   6518..6987    +  LTR            LTR: long terminal repeat from Moloney murine leukemia virus
   7053..7105    -  CDS            lacI (fragment): lac repressor; lacI; The lac repressor binds to the lac operator to inhibit transcription in E. coli. This inhibition can be relieved by adding lactose or isopropyl-β-D-thiogalactopyranoside (IPTG).
   7288..7876    -  rep_origin     ori: high-copy-number ColE1/pMB1/pBR322/pUC origin of replication
   8040..8900    -  CDS            AmpR: β-lactamase; bla; confers resistance to ampicillin, carbenicillin, and related antibiotics
   8901..9005    -  promoter       AmpR promoter: bla
   9035..9628    +  LTR            LTR: long terminal repeat from Moloney murine leukemia virus
   9691..9890    +  misc_feature   MMLV Ψ: packaging signal of Moloney murine leukemia virus (MMLV)
   9942..10030   +  misc_feature   MESV Ψ (fragment): packaging signal of murine embryonic stem cell virus
  10107..10523   +  CDS            gag (truncated): truncated Moloney murine leukemia virus (MMLV) gag gene lacking the start codon
  10533..28      +  misc_feature   pol region (across the origin): Moloney murine leukemia virus (MMLV) pol region containing the splice acceptor site
