>Addgene plasmid #101794 | pMXs-mGCN2-FLAG-IP Sequencing Result | analyzer sequence | sequence record 195164
GCCAAACAGGATATCTGTGGTAAGCAGTTCCTGCCCCGGCTCAGGGCCAAGAACAGATGGTCCCCAGATG
CGGTCCAGCCCTCAGCAGTTTCTAGAGAACCATCAGATGTTTCCAGGGTGCCCCAAGGACCTGAAATGAC
CCTGTGCCTTATTTGAACTAACCAATCAGTTCGCTTCTCGCTTCTGTTCGCGCGCTTCTGCTCCCCGAGC
TCAATAAAAGAGCCCACAACCCCTCACTCGGCGCGCCAGTCCTCCGATTGACTGAGTCGCCCGGGTACCC
GTGTATCCAATAAACCCTCTTGCAGTTGCATCCGACTTGTGGTCTCGCTGTTCCTTGGGAGGGTCTCCTC
TGAGTGATTGACTACCCGTCAGCGGGGGTCTTTCATTTGGGGGCTCGTCCGGGATCGGGAGACCCCTGCC
CAGGGACCACCGACCCACCACCGGGAGGTAAGCTGGCCAGCAACTTATCTGTGTCTGTCCGATTGTCTAG
TGTCTATGACTGATTTTATGCGCCTGCGTCGGTACTAGTTAGCTAACTAGCTCTGTATCTGGCGGACCCG
TGGTGGAACTGACGAGTTCGGAACACCCGGCCGCAACCCTGGGAGACGTCCCAGGGACTTCGGGGGCCGT
TTTTGTGGCCCGACCTGAGTCCAAAAATCCCGATCGTTTTGGACTCTTTGGTGCACCCCCCTAATAGGAG
GGATATGTGGTTCTGGTAGGAGACGAGAACCTAAAACAGTTCCCGCCTCCGTCTGAATTTTTGCTTTCGG
TTTGGGACCGAAGCCGCGCCGCGCGTCTTGTCTGCTGCAGCATCGTTCTGTGTTGTCTCTGTCTGACTGT
GTTTCTGTATTTGTCTGAAAATTAGGGCCAGACTGTTACCACTCCCTTAAGTTTGACCTTAGGTCACTGG
AAAGATGTCGAGCGGATCGCTCACAACCAGTCGGTAGATGTCAAGAAGAGACGTTGGGTTACCTTCTGCT
CTGCAGAATGGCCAACCTTTAACGTCGGATGGCCGCGAGACGGCACCTTTAACCGAGACCTCATCACCCA
GGTTAAGATCAAGGTCTTTTCACCTGGCCCGCATGGACACCCAGACCAGGTCCCCTACATCGTGACCTGG
GAAGCCTTGGCTTTTGACCCCCCTCCCTGGGTCAAGCCCTTTGTACACCCTAAGCCTCCGCCTCCTCTTC
CTCCATCCGCCCCGTCTCTCCCCCTTGAACCTCCTCGTTCGACCCCGCCTCGATCCTCCCTTTATCCAGC
CCTCACTCCTTCTCTAGGCGCCCCCATATGGCCATATGAGATCTTATATGGGGCACCCCCGCCCCTTGTA
AACTTCCCTGACCCTGACATGACAAGAGTTACTAACAGCCCCTCTCTCCAAGCTCACTTACAGGCTCTCT
ACTTAGTCCAGCACGAAGTCTGGAGACCTCTGGCGGCAGCCTACCAAGAACAACTGGACCGACCGGTGGT
ACCTCACCCTTACCGAGTCGGCGACACAGTGTGGGTCCGCCGACACCAGACTAAGAACCTAGAACCTCGC
TGGAAAGGACCTTACACAGTCCTGCTGACCACCCCCACCGCCCTCAAAGTAGACGGCATCGCAGCTTGGA
TACACGCCGCCCACGTGAAGGCTGCCGACCCCGGGGGTGGACCATCCTCTAGACTGCCGGATCTAGCTAG
TTAATTAAGGATCCCAGTGTGGTGGTACGGGAATTCTAGAGCCACCATGGCTGGGGGCCGCGGGGCCTCT
GGACGCGGCCGGGCTGAGCCACAGGAGAGCTATTCGCAGCGACAGGACCACGAGCTGCAGGCCCTGGAGG
CCATTTACGGCTCGGACTTCCAGGATCTGCGGCCGGATGCGCGCGGACGGGTGAGAGAGCCTCCTGAAAT
CAACTTAGTTCTTTACCCTCAGGGCCTAGCTGGTGAAGAAGTATACGTGCAAGTGGAACTGCAGGTTAAA
TGCCCGCCAACATACCCAGATGTAGTTCCCGAAATAGAGTTAAAAAATGCTAAAGGCCTGTCGAATGAAA
GTGTTAATTTGTTAAAATCACACCTGGAAGAACTGGCCAAAAAGCAGTGTGGAGAGGTGATGATATTTGA
ACTGGCACACCATGTGCAGTCGTTTCTCAGCGAGCATAACAAGCCCCCACCAAAGTCTTTCCATGAAGAA
ATGCTGGAAAGGCAGGCTCAGGAGAAGCAGCAGAGGTTGCTGGAGGCCAGGCGGAAGGAGGAGCAGGAGC
AACGTGAAATCCTCCACGAGATTCAGAGAAGGAAAGAGGAGATCAAGGAAGAGAAGAAAAGGAAGGAAAT
GGCTAAGCAGGAACGTTTGGAAATCACTAGCTTGACAAACCAGGACTATGCCTCTAAGAGAGACCCAGCA
GGGCACAGGGCAGCTGCCATCCTCCATGGAGGCTCTCCTGACTTTGTAGGAAATGGTAAAGCCCGGACAT
ACTCCTCAGGAAGGTCCAGGCGAGAACGTCAGTATTCTGTGTGTAGTGGTGAACCCTCTCCTGGCTCGTG
TGACATCCTCCATTTCTCTGTGGGTAGCCCTGATCAGCTCATGGTGCACAAAGGGAGATGTGTTGGCAGT
GATGAGCAGCTGGGAAAGGTGGTATACAATGCTTTGGAAACAGCCACGGGCAGCTTTGTCTTGCTGCATG
AGTGGGTCCTTCAGTGGCAGAAGATGGGCCCTTGCCTTACCAGTCAAGAGAAAGAGAAGATTGACAAGTG
CAAAAGGCAGATTCAAGGAGCAGAAACAGAATTCAGCTCCCTAGTGAAACTGAGCCATCCAAATATCGTC
CGCTACTTTGCAATGAACTCCAGAGAGGAGGAGGACTCCATTGTGATCGACATTCTGGCAGAGCACGTCA
GTGGCATCTCTCTGGCTACACACCTGAGCCACTCGGGCCCAGTCCCCGCCCACCAGCTGCGCAAGTACAC
AGCCCAGCTCCTGGCAGGCCTGGATTACCTACACAGCAACTCCGTGGTGCACAAGGTTCTGAGCGCGTCC
AGTGTCTTGGTAGATGCCGAGGGCACTGTCAAGATAACAGACTACAGCATCTCTAAGCGTCTGGCAGACA
TTTGCAAGGAGGATGTATTTGAGCAAGCTCGAGTTCGTTTTAGTGACAGTGCCCTGCCTTATAAAACAGG
AAAGAAAGGGGATGTGTGGCGTCTTGGCCTCCTGCTGTTGTCTCTCAGCCAAGGACAGGAGTGTGGGGAG
TATCCGGTGACCATCCCCAGTGACCTGCCAGCTGACTTCCAAGACTTCCTGAAGAAGTGTGTCTGCCTGG
ACGACAAGGAAAGATGGAGCCCTCAGCAGCTGCTGAAACACAGCTTTATAAACCCTCAACCAAAGCTGCC
TTTGGTGGAGCAGAGTCCTGAAGACTCTGGGGGACAAGACTACATTGAGACCGTCATTCCCAGCAACCAG
CTGCCCAGCGCTGCGTTCTTCAGTGAGACACAGAAACAGTTCTCCCGGTACTTCATTGAGTTTGAAGAAC
TACAACTCCTAGGGAAAGGAGCTTTTGGAGCTGTCATCAAGGTGCAAAACAAGCTTGATGGCTGCTGCTA
TGCTGTGAAGCGCATCCCTATCAACCCTGCAAGCAGACACTTCCGCCGTATCAAGGGCGAGGTGACACTG
CTATCGCGCCTGCACCATGAGAACATTGTGCGCTACTACAACGCCTGGATCGAGCGGCATGAGCGCCCAG
CGGTGCCAGGGACACCGCCCCCAGACTGCACACCCCAGGCCCAGGACAGCCCAGCCACCTACGGGAAAAC
ATCAGGCGACACTGAAGAACTGGGCAGCGTGGAGGCTGCAGCACCGCCACCCATCCTCAGCAGCTCGGTG
GAGTGGAGCACATCTGCAGAGCGTTCTACCAGCACCCGCTTCCCAGTCACGGGCCAGGATTCCAGCAGCG
ATGAGGAGGACGAGGACGAGCGCGATGGCGTCTTCTCCCAGTCCTTTCTACCTGCTTCAGATTCTGACAG
TGACATCATCTTTGACAATGAAGATGAAAACAGTAAAAGTCAAAATCAGGATGAAGACTGCAATCAAAAG
GACGGTAGCCATGAGGTTGAGCCTTCAGTGACAGCTGAAGCTGTGCACTACCTTTATATCCAGATGGAGT
ACTGCGAGAAGAGCACGCTGCGGGACACCATTGACCAGGGGCTGTTCCGAGACACCAGCCGGCTCTGGAG
GCTTTTCCGAGAGATTCTGGATGGATTAGCTTATATCCATGAGAAAGGAATGATTCATCGCGACTTGAAG
CCTGTCAATATTTTTTTGGATTCTGATGACCATGTGAAAATAGGTGACTTTGGCCTGGCAACAGACCATC
TGGCCTTCACTGCTGAAGGTAAACAGGACGACCAGGCAGGTGATCGAGTGATTAAGTCAGACCCTTCAGG
CCATTTGACTGGCATGGTTGGTACTGCTCTGTATGTAAGCCCTGAGGTCCAAGGAAGCACCAAGTCTGCA
TACAACCAGAAAGTGGATCTCTTCAGCCTGGGAATTATCTTCTTTGAGATGTCCTATCACCCGATGGTGA
CTGCCTCAGAAAGAATTTTCGTTCTCAACCAACTTCGAGATCCCACATCGCCCAAGTTTCCAGACGACTT
CGATGATGGAGAACATACAAAGCAGAAATCTGTCATCTCCTGGCTGTTGAACCATGATCCAGCTAAACGG
CCCACGGCCATGGAACTGCTCAAGAGTGAGCTGCTCCCCCCACCGCAGATGGAGGAATCCGAGCTGCATG
AAGTGCTGCACCACACGCTGGCCAACATAGATGGGAAGGCCTACCGCACCATGATGAGTCAGATCTTCTG
CCAGCACATCTCCCCCGCTATAGACTACACCTACGACAGTGACATCCTGAAGGGCAACTTCTTGATTCGT
ACAGCCAAGATCCAGCAGCTTGTATGTGAAACCATCGTCCGCGTCTTTAAAAGGCATGGCGCTGTCCAGC
TGTGCACCCCACTGCTGCTTCCCCGAAACAGGCAAATATATGAGCACAACGAAGCGGCTTTGTTCATGGA
TCACAGCGGCATGCTGGTGATGCTTCCGTTCGACCTGCGGGTCCCTTTTGCAAGATATGTGGCAAGAAAT
AACATACTGAATTTAAAACGATACTGCATAGAGCGGGTGTTCAGACCTCGGAAGTTAGACCGATTTCATC
CCAAAGAACTCCTGGAATGTGCATTTGATATCGTCACTTCTACCACCAACAGCTCTCTGCCCACTGCCGA
AACCATCTACACCATCTATGAAATAATCCAGGAGTTTCCTGCACTTCAGGAAAGGAATTACAGCATTTAC
TTGAACCATACGATGCTTCTGAAGGCAATACTCCTACACTGTGGGATCCCGGAGGACAAGCTCAGCCAAG
TCTACGTCATTCTGTATGATGCTGTGACAGAGAAGCTGACTAGGAGAGAAGTGGAAGCTAAATTCTGTAA
CCTGTCCTTGTCTTCTAATAGCCTGTGTAGACTCTACAAGTTCATCGAGCAGAAGGGGGATTTGCAAGAC
TTAACGCCAACCATCAACTCACTAATAAAACAGAAAACAGGCGTTGCTCAGTTGGTGAAGTATAGCTTAA
AAGACCTCGAGGACGTCGTCGGGCTGCTGAAGAAACTTGGTGTGAAGTTACAGGTCTCCATCAACCTGGG
CTTGGTCTACAAGGTGCAGCAGCACACTGGCATCATCTTCCAGTTCCTGGCATTCAGCAAACGCAGGCAG
AGGGTTGTGCCTGAGATCCTTGCCGCTGGTGGCAGATACGACCTGCTGATTCCCAAGTTCAGAGGCCCAC
AGACTGTGGGGCCAGTCCCCACTGCTGTCGGTGTCAGCATAGCCATAGACAAGATATTTGCTGTTGTCCT
CAACATGGAAGAGCCTGTTACAGTGAGCTCCTGTGACCTCCTGGTTGTCAGTGTTGGCCAGATGTCCATG
TCCAGGGCCATCAACCTAACCCAGAAACTGTGGACAGCGGGCATCACTGCAGAAATCATGTATGACTGGT
CCCAGTCCCAGGAAGAGTTACAAGAGTACTGCAGACACCATGAAATCACCTATGTGGCTCTGGTCTCCGA
TAAAGAAGGAAGCCATGTCAAGGTCAAGTCCTTTGAGAAGGAGAGGCAAACAGAAAAGCGTGTATTGGAA
TCGGATCTTGTGGATCACGTTATGCAGAAACTAAGAACCAAAGTTGGTGACGAAAGAAATTTCAGAGACG
CTTCTGATAATCTTGCCGTACAAACTCTGAAGGGGTCGTTTTCTAATGCTTCAGGTTTGTTTGAAATCCA
TGGAACTACAGTAGTCCCCAACGTGATTGTTCTAGCACCAGAAAAGCTGTCAGCCAGCACCAGGAGGCGA
CATGAGATTCAGGTGCAAACCCGACTTCAGACTACACTTGCCAACTTACATCAGAAAAGCAGTGAAATTG
AAATTTTGGCTGTGGACCTACCCAAGGAAACAATCTTACAGTTTCTATCATTAGAGTGGGATGCTGATGA
ACAGGCATTTAACACAACTGTGAAGCAGCTGCTGTCACGCCTGCCAAAGCAAAGATACCTCAAACTCGTC
TGCGATGAAATTTATAACATCAAAGTTGAAAAGAAGGTGTCAGTGCTGTTCCTGTACAGCTACAGAGATG
ACTACTACAGAATCCTATTTGTCCCCGAGGCCAAGGCCGACTACAAAGACCATGACGGTGATTATAAAGA
TCATGACATCGACTACAAGGATGACGATGACAAGTAGTGACTGCGGCCGCCGCTACGTAAATTCCGCCCC
CCCCCCTCCCCCCCCCCTAACGTTACTGGCCGAAGCCGCTTGGAATAAGGCCGGTGTGCGTTTGTCTATA
TGTTATTTTCCACCATATTGCCGTCTTTTGGCAATGTGAGGGCCCGGAAACCTGGCCCTGTCTTCTTGAC
GAGCATTCCTAGGGGTCTTTCCCCTCTCGCCAAAGGAATGCAAGGTCTGTTGAATGTCGTGAAGGAAGCA
GTTCCTCTGGAAGCTTCTTGAAGACAAACAACGTCTGTAGCGACCCTTTGCAGGCAGCGGAACCCCCCAC
CTGGCGACAGGTGCCTCTGCGGCCAAAAGCCACGTGTATAAGATACACCTGCAAAGGCGGCACAACCCCA
GTGCCACGTTGTGAGTTGGATAGTTGTGGAAAGAGTCAAATGGCTCTCCTCAAGCGTATTCAACAAGGGG
CTGAAGGATGCCCAGAAGGTACCCCATTGTATGGGATCTGATCTGGGGCCTCGGTGCACATGCTTTACAT
GTGTTTAGTCGAGGTTAAAAAAACGTCTAGGCCCCCCGAACCACGGGGACGTGGTTTTCCTTTGAAAAAC
ACGATGATAATATGGCCACAACCATGGTTACCGAGTACAAGCCCACGGTGCGCCTCGCCACCCGCGACGA
CGTCCCCAGGGCCGTACGCACCCTCGCCGCCGCGTTCGCCGACTACCCCGCCACGCGCCACACCGTCGAT
CCGGACCGCCACATCGAGCGGGTCACCGAGCTGCAAGAACTCTTCCTCACGCGCGTCGGGCTCGACATCG
GCAAGGTGTGGGTCGCGGACGACGGCGCCGCGGTGGCGGTCTGGACCACGCCGGAGAGCGTCGAAGCGGG
GGCGGTGTTCGCCGAGATCGGCCCGCGCATGGCCGAGTTGAGCGGTTCCCGGCTGGCCGCGCAGCAACAG
ATGGAAGGCCTCCTGGCGCCGCACCGGCCCAAGGAGCCCGCGTGGTTCCTGGCCACCGTCGGCGTCTCGC
CCGACCACCAGGGCAAGGGTCTGGGCAGCGCCGTCGTGCTCCCCGGAGTGGAGGCGGCCGAGCGCGCCGG
GGTGCCCGCCTTCCTGGAGACCTCCGCGCCCCGCAACCTCCCCTTCTACGAGCGGCTCGGCTTCACCGTC
ACCGCCGACGTCGAGGTGCCCGAAGGACCGCGCACCTGGTGCATGACCCGCAAGCCCGGTGCCTGAGTCG
ACGATAAAATAAAAGATTTTATTTAGTCTCCAGAAAAAGGGGGGAATGAAAGACCCCACCTGTAGGTTTG
GCAAGCTAGCTTAAGTAACGCCATTTTGCAAGGCATGGAAAAATACATAACTGAGAATAGAGAAGTTCAG
ATCAAGGTCAGGAACAGATGGAACAGCTGAATATGGGCCAAACAGGATATCTGTGGTAAGCAGTTCCTGC
CCCGGCTCAGGGCCAAGAACAGATGGAACAGCTGAATATGGGCCAAACAGGATATCTGTGGTAAGCAGTT
CCTGCCCCGGCTCAGGGCCAAGAACAGATGGTCCCCAGATGCGGTCCAGCCCTCAGCAGTTTCTAGAGAA
CCATCAGATGTTTCCAGGGTGCCCCAAGGACCTGAAATGACCCTGTGCCTTATTTGAACTAACCAATCAG
TTCGCTTCTCGCTTCTGTTCGCGCGCTTCTGCTCCCCGAGCTCAATAAAAGAGCCCACAACCCCTCACTC
GGGGCGCCAGTCCTCCGATTGACTGAGTCGCCCGGGTACCCGTGTATCCAATAAACCCTCTTGCAGTTGC
ATCCGACTTGTGGTCTCGCTGTTCCTTGGGAGGGTCTCCTCTGAGTGATTGACTACCCGTCAGCGGGGGT
CTTTCACATGCAGCATGTATCAAAATTAATTTGGTTTTTTTTCTTAAGTATTTACATTAAATGGCCATAG
TTGCATTAATGAATCGGCCAACGCGCGGGGAGAGGCGGTTTGCGTATTGGGCGCTCTTCCGCTTCCTCGC
TCACTGACTCGCTGCGCTCGGTCGTTCGGCTGCGGCGAGCGGTATCAGCTCACTCAAAGGCGGTAATACG
GTTATCCACAGAATCAGGGGATAACGCAGGAAAGAACATGTGAGCAAAAGGCCAGCAAAAGGCCAGGAAC
CGTAAAAAGGCCGCGTTGCTGGCGTTTTTCCATAGGCTCCGCCCCCCTGACGAGCATCACAAAAATCGAC
GCTCAAGTCAGAGGTGGCGAAACCCGACAGGACTATAAAGATACCAGGCGTTTCCCCCTGGAAGCTCCCT
CGTGCGCTCTCCTGTTCCGACCCTGCCGCTTACCGGATACCTGTCCGCCTTTCTCCCTTCGGGAAGCGTG
GCGCTTTCTCATAGCTCACGCTGTAGGTATCTCAGTTCGGTGTAGGTCGTTCGCTCCAAGCTGGGCTGTG
TGCACGAACCCCCCGTTCAGCCCGACCGCTGCGCCTTATCCGGTAACTATCGTCTTGAGTCCAACCCGGT
AAGACACGACTTATCGCCACTGGCAGCAGCCACTGGTAACAGGATTAGCAGAGCGAGGTATGTAGGCGGT
GCTACAGAGTTCTTGAAGTGGTGGCCTAACTACGGCTACACTAGAAGAACAGTATTTGGTATCTGCGCTC
TGCTGAAGCCAGTTACCTTCGGAAAAAGAGTTGGTAGCTCTTGATCCGGCAAACAAACCACCGCTGGTAG
CGGTGGTTTTTTTGTTTGCAAGCAGCAGATTACGCGCAGAAAAAAAGGATCTCAAGAAGATCCTTTGATC
TTTTCTACGGGGTCTGACGCTCAGTGGAACGAAAACTCACGTTAAGGGATTTTGGTCATGAGATTATCAA
AAAGGATCTTCACCTAGATCCTTTTGCGGCCGGCCGCAAATCAATCTAAAGTATATATGAGTAAACTTGG
TCTGACAGTTACCAATGCTTAATCAGTGAGGCACCTATCTCAGCGATCTGTCTATTTCGTTCATCCATAG
TTGCCTGACTCCCCGTCGTGTAGATAACTACGATACGGGAGGGCTTACCATCTGGCCCCAGTGCTGCAAT
GATACCGCGAGACCCACGCTCACCGGCTCCAGATTTATCAGCAATAAACCAGCCAGCCGGAAGGGCCGAG
CGCAGAAGTGGTCCTGCAACTTTATCCGCCTCCATCCAGTCTATTAATTGTTGCCGGGAAGCTAGAGTAA
GTAGTTCGCCAGTTAATAGTTTGCGCAACGTTGTTGCCATTGCTACAGGCATCGTGGTGTCACGCTCGTC
GTTTGGTATGGCTTCATTCAGCTCCGGTTCCCAACGATCAAGGCGAGTTACATGATCCCCCATGTTGTGC
AAAAAAGCGGTTAGCTCCTTCGGTCCTCCGATCGTTGTCAGAAGTAAGTTGGCCGCAGTGTTATCACTCA
TGGTTATGGCAGCACTGCATAATTCTCTTACTGTCATGCCATCCGTAAGATGCTTTTCTGTGACTGGTGA
GTACTCAACCAAGTCATTCTGAGAATAGTGTATGCGGCGACCGAGTTGCTCTTGCCCGGCGTCAATACGG
GATAATACCGCGCCACATAGCAGAACTTTAAAAGTGCTCATCATTGGAAAACGTTCTTCGGGGCGAAAAC
TCTCAAGGATCTTACCGCTGTTGAGATCCAGTTCGATGTAACCCACTCGTGCACCCAACTGATCTTCAGC
ATCTTTTACTTTCACCAGCGTTTCTGGGTGAGCAAAAACAGGAAGGCAAAATGCCGCAAAAAAGGGAATA
AGGGCGACACGGAAATGTTGAATACTCATACTCTTCCTTTTTCAATATTATTGAAGCATTTATCAGGGTT
ATTGTCTCATGAGCGGATACATATTTGAATGTATTTAGAAAAATAAACAAATAGGGGTTCCGCGCACATT
TC
Features (pLannotate 1.2.2; 15 found; start..end, strand, type, name):
      1..385     +  LTR            LTR (fragment): long terminal repeat from Moloney murine leukemia virus
    450..649     +  misc_feature   MMLV Ψ: packaging signal of Moloney murine leukemia virus (MMLV)
    701..789     +  misc_feature   MESV Ψ (fragment): packaging signal of murine embryonic stem cell virus
    866..1282    +  CDS            gag (truncated): truncated Moloney murine leukemia virus (MMLV) gag gene lacking the start codon
   1292..1666    +  misc_feature   pol region: Moloney murine leukemia virus (MMLV) pol region containing the splice acceptor site
   1727..6670    +  CDS            Eif2ak4: E2AK4_MOUSE - Also known as Gcn2, Kiaa1338. Experimental evidence at protein level: Swiss-Prot protein existence level 1. (Microbial infection) Plays a role in modulating the adaptive immune response to Yellow fever virus infection; promotes dendritic cells to initiate autophagy and antigene presentation to both CD4(+) and CD8(+) T-cells under amino acid starvation. From Mus musculus (Mouse).
   6689..6754    +  CDS            3xFLAG: three tandem FLAG® epitope tags, followed by an enterokinase cleavage site
   6898..7360    +  misc_feature   IRES: internal ribosome entry site (IRES) of the encephalomyocarditis virus (EMCV)
   7380..7976    +  CDS            PuroR (fragment): puromycin N-acetyltransferase; pac from Streptomyces; confers resistance to puromycin
   8025..8146    +  LTR            3' LTR (ΔU3) (fragment): self-inactivating 3' long terminal repeat (LTR) from Moloney murine leukemia virus
   8147..8616    +  LTR            LTR: long terminal repeat from Moloney murine leukemia virus
   8682..8734    -  CDS            lacI (fragment): lac repressor; lacI; The lac repressor binds to the lac operator to inhibit transcription in E. coli. This inhibition can be relieved by adding lactose or isopropyl-β-D-thiogalactopyranoside (IPTG).
   8917..9505    -  rep_origin     ori: high-copy-number ColE1/pMB1/pBR322/pUC origin of replication
   9669..10529   -  CDS            AmpR: β-lactamase; bla; confers resistance to ampicillin, carbenicillin, and related antibiotics
  10530..10634   -  promoter       AmpR promoter: bla
