>Addgene plasmid #101794 | pMXs-mGCN2-FLAG-IP | analyzer sequence | sequence record 195166
CCCGAAAAGTGCCACCTGCATAATGAAAGACCCCACCTGTAGGTTTGGCAAGCTAGCTTAAGTAACGCCA
TTTTGCAAGGCATGGAAAAATACATAACTGAGAATAGAAAAGTTCAGATCAAGGTCAGGAACAGATGGAA
CAGCTGAATATGGGCCAAACAGGATATCTGTGGTAAGCAGTTCCTGCCCCGGCTCAGGGCCAAGAACAGA
TGGAACAGCTGAATATGGGCCAAACAGGATATCTGTGGTAAGCAGTTCCTGCCCCGGCTCAGGGCCAAGA
ACAGATGGTCCCCAGATGCGGTCCAGCCCTCAGCAGTTTCTAGAGAACCATCAGATGTTTCCAGGGTGCC
CCAAGGACCTGAAATGACCCTGTGCCTTATTTGAACTAACCAATCAGTTCGCTTCTCGCTTCTGTTCGCG
CGCTTCTGCTCCCCGAGCTCAATAAAAGAGCCCACAACCCCTCACTCGGCGCGCCAGTCCTCCGATTGAC
TGAGTCGCCCGGGTACCCGTGTATCCAATAAACCCTCTTGCAGTTGCATCCGACTTGTGGTCTCGCTGTT
CCTTGGGAGGGTCTCCTCTGAGTGATTGACTACCCGTCAGCGGGGGTCTTTCATTTGGGGGCTCGTCCGG
GATCGGGAGACCCCTGCCCAGGGACCACCGACCCACCACCGGGAGGTAAGCTGGCCAGCAACTTATCTGT
GTCTGTCCGATTGTCTAGTGTCTATGACTGATTTTATGCGCCTGCGTCGGTACTAGTTAGCTAACTAGCT
CTGTATCTGGCGGACCCGTGGTGGAACTGACGAGTTCGGAACACCCGGCCGCAACCCTGGGAGACGTCCC
AGGGACTTCGGGGGCCGTTTTTGTGGCCCGACCTGAGTCCAAAAATCCCGATCGTTTTGGACTCTTTGGT
GCACCCCCCTAATAGGAGGGATATGTGGTTCTGGTAGGAGACGAGAACCTAAAACAGTTCCCGCCTCCGT
CTGAATTTTTGCTTTCGGTTTGGGACCGAAGCCGCGCCGCGCGTCTTGTCTGCTGCAGCATCGTTCTGTG
TTGTCTCTGTCTGACTGTGTTTCTGTATTTGTCTGAAAATTAGGGCCAGACTGTTACCACTCCCTTAAGT
TTGACCTTAGGTCACTGGAAAGATGTCGAGCGGATCGCTCACAACCAGTCGGTAGATGTCAAGAAGAGAC
GTTGGGTTACCTTCTGCTCTGCAGAATGGCCAACCTTTAACGTCGGATGGCCGCGAGACGGCACCTTTAA
CCGAGACCTCATCACCCAGGTTAAGATCAAGGTCTTTTCACCTGGCCCGCATGGACACCCAGACCAGGTC
CCCTACATCGTGACCTGGGAAGCCTTGGCTTTTGACCCCCCTCCCTGGGTCAAGCCCTTTGTACACCCTA
AGCCTCCGCCTCCTCTTCCTCCATCCGCCCCGTCTCTCCCCCTTGAACCTCCTCGTTCGACCCCGCCTCG
ATCCTCCCTTTATCCAGCCCTCACTCCTTCTCTAGGCGCCCCCATATGGCCATATGAGATCTTATATGGG
GCACCCCCGCCCCTTGTAAACTTCCCTGACCCTGACATGACAAGAGTTACTAACAGCCCCTCTCTCCAAG
CTCACTTACAGGCTCTCTACTTAGTCCAGCACGAAGTCTGGAGACCTCTGGCGGCAGCCTACCAAGAACA
ACTGGACCGACCGGTGGTACCTCACCCTTACCGAGTCGGCGACACAGTGTGGGTCCGCCGACACCAGACT
AAGAACCTAGAACCTCGCTGGAAAGGACCTTACACAGTCCTGCTGACCACCCCCACCGCCCTCAAAGTAG
ACGGCATCGCAGCTTGGATACACGCCGCCCACGTGAAGGCTGCCGACCCCGGGGGTGGACCATCCTCTAG
ACTGCCGGATCTAGCTAGTTAATTAAGGATCCCAGTGTGGTGGTACGGGAATTCTAGAGCCACCATGGCT
GGGGGCCGCGGGGCCTCTGGACGCGGCCGGGCTGAGCCACAGGAGAGCTATTCGCAGCGACAGGACCACG
AGCTGCAGGCCCTGGAGGCCATTTACGGCTCGGACTTCCAGGATCTGCGGCCGGATGCGCGCGGACGGGT
GAGAGAGCCTCCTGAAATCAACTTAGTTCTTTACCCTCAGGGCCTAGCTGGTGAAGAAGTATACGTGCAA
GTGGAACTGCAGGTTAAATGCCCGCCAACATACCCAGATGTAGTTCCCGAAATAGAGTTAAAAAATGCTA
AAGGCCTGTCGAATGAAAGTGTTAATTTGTTAAAATCACACCTGGAAGAACTGGCCAAAAAGCAGTGTGG
AGAGGTGATGATATTTGAACTGGCACACCATGTGCAGTCGTTTCTCAGCGAGCATAACAAGCCCCCACCA
AAGTCTTTCCATGAAGAAATGCTGGAAAGGCAGGCTCAGGAGAAGCAGCAGAGGTTGCTGGAGGCCAGGC
GGAAGGAGGAGCAGGAGCAACGTGAAATCCTCCACGAGATTCAGAGAAGGAAAGAGGAGATCAAGGAAGA
GAAGAAAAGGAAGGAAATGGCTAAGCAGGAACGTTTGGAAATCACTAGCTTGACAAACCAGGACTATGCC
TCTAAGAGAGACCCAGCAGGGCACAGGGCAGCTGCCATCCTCCATGGAGGCTCTCCTGACTTTGTAGGAA
ATGGTAAAGCCCGGACATACTCCTCAGGAAGGTCCAGGCGAGAACGTCAGTATTCTGTGTGTAGTGGTGA
ACCCTCTCCTGGCTCGTGTGACATCCTCCATTTCTCTGTGGGTAGCCCTGATCAGCTCATGGTGCACAAA
GGGAGATGTGTTGGCAGTGATGAGCAGCTGGGAAAGGTGGTATACAATGCTTTGGAAACAGCCACGGGCA
GCTTTGTCTTGCTGCATGAGTGGGTCCTTCAGTGGCAGAAGATGGGCCCTTGCCTTACCAGTCAAGAGAA
AGAGAAGATTGACAAGTGCAAAAGGCAGATTCAAGGAGCAGAAACAGAATTCAGCTCCCTAGTGAAACTG
AGCCATCCAAATATCGTCCGCTACTTTGCAATGAACTCCAGAGAGGAGGAGGACTCCATTGTGATCGACA
TTCTGGCAGAGCACGTCAGTGGCATCTCTCTGGCTACACACCTGAGCCACTCGGGCCCAGTCCCCGCCCA
CCAGCTGCGCAAGTACACAGCCCAGCTCCTGGCAGGCCTGGATTACCTACACAGCAACTCCGTGGTGCAC
AAGGTTCTGAGCGCGTCCAGTGTCTTGGTAGATGCCGAGGGCACTGTCAAGATAACAGACTACAGCATCT
CTAAGCGTCTGGCAGACATTTGCAAGGAGGATGTATTTGAGCAAGCTCGAGTTCGTTTTAGTGACAGTGC
CCTGCCTTATAAAACAGGAAAGAAAGGGGATGTGTGGCGTCTTGGCCTCCTGCTGTTGTCTCTCAGCCAA
GGACAGGAGTGTGGGGAGTATCCGGTGACCATCCCCAGTGACCTGCCAGCTGACTTCCAAGACTTCCTGA
AGAAGTGTGTCTGCCTGGACGACAAGGAAAGATGGAGCCCTCAGCAGCTGCTGAAACACAGCTTTATAAA
CCCTCAACCAAAGCTGCCTTTGGTGGAGCAGAGTCCTGAAGACTCTGGGGGACAAGACTACATTGAGACC
GTCATTCCCAGCAACCAGCTGCCCAGCGCTGCGTTCTTCAGTGAGACACAGAAACAGTTCTCCCGGTACT
TCATTGAGTTTGAAGAACTACAACTCCTAGGGAAAGGAGCTTTTGGAGCTGTCATCAAGGTGCAAAACAA
GCTTGATGGCTGCTGCTATGCTGTGAAGCGCATCCCTATCAACCCTGCAAGCAGACACTTCCGCCGTATC
AAGGGCGAGGTGACACTGCTATCGCGCCTGCACCATGAGAACATTGTGCGCTACTACAACGCCTGGATCG
AGCGGCATGAGCGCCCAGCGGTGCCAGGGACACCGCCCCCAGACTGCACACCCCAGGCCCAGGACAGCCC
AGCCACCTACGGGAAAACATCAGGCGACACTGAAGAACTGGGCAGCGTGGAGGCTGCAGCACCGCCACCC
ATCCTCAGCAGCTCGGTGGAGTGGAGCACATCTGCAGAGCGTTCTACCAGCACCCGCTTCCCAGTCACGG
GCCAGGATTCCAGCAGCGATGAGGAGGACGAGGACGAGCGCGATGGCGTCTTCTCCCAGTCCTTTCTACC
TGCTTCAGATTCTGACAGTGACATCATCTTTGACAATGAAGATGAAAACAGTAAAAGTCAAAATCAGGAT
GAAGACTGCAATCAAAAGGACGGTAGCCATGAGGTTGAGCCTTCAGTGACAGCTGAAGCTGTGCACTACC
TTTATATCCAGATGGAGTACTGCGAGAAGAGCACGCTGCGGGACACCATTGACCAGGGGCTGTTCCGAGA
CACCAGCCGGCTCTGGAGGCTTTTCCGAGAGATTCTGGATGGATTAGCTTATATCCATGAGAAAGGAATG
ATTCATCGCGACTTGAAGCCTGTCAATATTTTTTTGGATTCTGATGACCATGTGAAAATAGGTGACTTTG
GCCTGGCAACAGACCATCTGGCCTTCACTGCTGAAGGTAAACAGGACGACCAGGCAGGTGATCGAGTGAT
TAAGTCAGACCCTTCAGGCCATTTGACTGGCATGGTTGGTACTGCTCTGTATGTAAGCCCTGAGGTCCAA
GGAAGCACCAAGTCTGCATACAACCAGAAAGTGGATCTCTTCAGCCTGGGAATTATCTTCTTTGAGATGT
CCTATCACCCGATGGTGACTGCCTCAGAAAGAATTTTCGTTCTCAACCAACTTCGAGATCCCACATCGCC
CAAGTTTCCAGACGACTTCGATGATGGAGAACATACAAAGCAGAAATCTGTCATCTCCTGGCTGTTGAAC
CATGATCCAGCTAAACGGCCCACGGCCATGGAACTGCTCAAGAGTGAGCTGCTCCCCCCACCGCAGATGG
AGGAATCCGAGCTGCATGAAGTGCTGCACCACACGCTGGCCAACATAGATGGGAAGGCCTACCGCACCAT
GATGAGTCAGATCTTCTGCCAGCACATCTCCCCCGCTATAGACTACACCTACGACAGTGACATCCTGAAG
GGCAACTTCTTGATTCGTACAGCCAAGATCCAGCAGCTTGTATGTGAAACCATCGTCCGCGTCTTTAAAA
GGCATGGCGCTGTCCAGCTGTGCACCCCACTGCTGCTTCCCCGAAACAGGCAAATATATGAGCACAACGA
AGCGGCTTTGTTCATGGATCACAGCGGCATGCTGGTGATGCTTCCGTTCGACCTGCGGGTCCCTTTTGCA
AGATATGTGGCAAGAAATAACATACTGAATTTAAAACGATACTGCATAGAGCGGGTGTTCAGACCTCGGA
AGTTAGACCGATTTCATCCCAAAGAACTCCTGGAATGTGCATTTGATATCGTCACTTCTACCACCAACAG
CTCTCTGCCCACTGCCGAAACCATCTACACCATCTATGAAATAATCCAGGAGTTTCCTGCACTTCAGGAA
AGGAATTACAGCATTTACTTGAACCATACGATGCTTCTGAAGGCAATACTCCTACACTGTGGGATCCCGG
AGGACAAGCTCAGCCAAGTCTACGTCATTCTGTATGATGCTGTGACAGAGAAGCTGACTAGGAGAGAAGT
GGAAGCTAAATTCTGTAACCTGTCCTTGTCTTCTAATAGCCTGTGTAGACTCTACAAGTTCATCGAGCAG
AAGGGGGATTTGCAAGACTTAACGCCAACCATCAACTCACTAATAAAACAGAAAACAGGCGTTGCTCAGT
TGGTGAAGTATAGCTTAAAAGACCTCGAGGACGTCGTCGGGCTGCTGAAGAAACTTGGTGTGAAGTTACA
GGTCTCCATCAACCTGGGCTTGGTCTACAAGGTGCAGCAGCACACTGGCATCATCTTCCAGTTCCTGGCA
TTCAGCAAACGCAGGCAGAGGGTTGTGCCTGAGATCCTTGCCGCTGGTGGCAGATACGACCTGCTGATTC
CCAAGTTCAGAGGCCCACAGACTGTGGGGCCAGTCCCCACTGCTGTCGGTGTCAGCATAGCCATAGACAA
GATATTTGCTGTTGTCCTCAACATGGAAGAGCCTGTTACAGTGAGCTCCTGTGACCTCCTGGTTGTCAGT
GTTGGCCAGATGTCCATGTCCAGGGCCATCAACCTAACCCAGAAACTGTGGACAGCGGGCATCACTGCAG
AAATCATGTATGACTGGTCCCAGTCCCAGGAAGAGTTACAAGAGTACTGCAGACACCATGAAATCACCTA
TGTGGCTCTGGTCTCCGATAAAGAAGGAAGCCATGTCAAGGTCAAGTCCTTTGAGAAGGAGAGGCAAACA
GAAAAGCGTGTATTGGAATCGGATCTTGTGGATCACGTTATGCAGAAACTAAGAACCAAAGTTGGTGACG
AAAGAAATTTCAGAGACGCTTCTGATAATCTTGCCGTACAAACTCTGAAGGGGTCGTTTTCTAATGCTTC
AGGTTTGTTTGAAATCCATGGAACTACAGTAGTCCCCAACGTGATTGTTCTAGCACCAGAAAAGCTGTCA
GCCAGCACCAGGAGGCGACATGAGATTCAGGTGCAAACCCGACTTCAGACTACACTTGCCAACTTACATC
AGAAAAGCAGTGAAATTGAAATTTTGGCTGTGGACCTACCCAAGGAAACAATCTTACAGTTTCTATCATT
AGAGTGGGATGCTGATGAACAGGCATTTAACACAACTGTGAAGCAGCTGCTGTCACGCCTGCCAAAGCAA
AGATACCTCAAACTCGTCTGCGATGAAATTTATAACATCAAAGTTGAAAAGAAGGTGTCAGTGCTGTTCC
TGTACAGCTACAGAGATGACTACTACAGAATCCTATTTGTCCCCGAGGCCAAGGCCGACTACAAAGACCA
TGACGGTGATTATAAAGATCATGACATCGACTACAAGGATGACGATGACAAGTAGTGACTGCGGCCGCCG
CTACGTAAATTCCGCCCCCCCCCCTCCCCCCCCCCTAACGTTACTGGCCGAAGCCGCTTGGAATAAGGCC
GGTGTGCGTTTGTCTATATGTTATTTTCCACCATATTGCCGTCTTTTGGCAATGTGAGGGCCCGGAAACC
TGGCCCTGTCTTCTTGACGAGCATTCCTAGGGGTCTTTCCCCTCTCGCCAAAGGAATGCAAGGTCTGTTG
AATGTCGTGAAGGAAGCAGTTCCTCTGGAAGCTTCTTGAAGACAAACAACGTCTGTAGCGACCCTTTGCA
GGCAGCGGAACCCCCCACCTGGCGACAGGTGCCTCTGCGGCCAAAAGCCACGTGTATAAGATACACCTGC
AAAGGCGGCACAACCCCAGTGCCACGTTGTGAGTTGGATAGTTGTGGAAAGAGTCAAATGGCTCTCCTCA
AGCGTATTCAACAAGGGGCTGAAGGATGCCCAGAAGGTACCCCATTGTATGGGATCTGATCTGGGGCCTC
GGTGCACATGCTTTACATGTGTTTAGTCGAGGTTAAAAAAACGTCTAGGCCCCCCGAACCACGGGGACGT
GGTTTTCCTTTGAAAAACACGATGATAATATGGCCACAACCATGGTTACCGAGTACAAGCCCACGGTGCG
CCTCGCCACCCGCGACGACGTCCCCAGGGCCGTACGCACCCTCGCCGCCGCGTTCGCCGACTACCCCGCC
ACGCGCCACACCGTCGATCCGGACCGCCACATCGAGCGGGTCACCGAGCTGCAAGAACTCTTCCTCACGC
GCGTCGGGCTCGACATCGGCAAGGTGTGGGTCGCGGACGACGGCGCCGCGGTGGCGGTCTGGACCACGCC
GGAGAGCGTCGAAGCGGGGGCGGTGTTCGCCGAGATCGGCCCGCGCATGGCCGAGTTGAGCGGTTCCCGG
CTGGCCGCGCAGCAACAGATGGAAGGCCTCCTGGCGCCGCACCGGCCCAAGGAGCCCGCGTGGTTCCTGG
CCACCGTCGGCGTCTCGCCCGACCACCAGGGCAAGGGTCTGGGCAGCGCCGTCGTGCTCCCCGGAGTGGA
GGCGGCCGAGCGCGCCGGGGTGCCCGCCTTCCTGGAGACCTCCGCGCCCCGCAACCTCCCCTTCTACGAG
CGGCTCGGCTTCACCGTCACCGCCGACGTCGAGGTGCCCGAAGGACCGCGCACCTGGTGCATGACCCGCA
AGCCCGGTGCCTGAGTCGACGATAAAATAAAAGATTTTATTTAGTCTCCAGAAAAAGGGGGGAATGAAAG
ACCCCACCTGTAGGTTTGGCAAGCTAGCTTAAGTAACGCCATTTTGCAAGGCATGGAAAAATACATAACT
GAGAATAGAGAAGTTCAGATCAAGGTCAGGAACAGATGGAACAGCTGAATATGGGCCAAACAGGATATCT
GTGGTAAGCAGTTCCTGCCCCGGCTCAGGGCCAAGAACAGATGGAACAGCTGAATATGGGCCAAACAGGA
TATCTGTGGTAAGCAGTTCCTGCCCCGGCTCAGGGCCAAGAACAGATGGTCCCCAGATGCGGTCCAGCCC
TCAGCAGTTTCTAGAGAACCATCAGATGTTTCCAGGGTGCCCCAAGGACCTGAAATGACCCTGTGCCTTA
TTTGAACTAACCAATCAGTTCGCTTCTCGCTTCTGTTCGCGCGCTTCTGCTCCCCGAGCTCAATAAAAGA
GCCCACAACCCCTCACTCGGGGCGCCAGTCCTCCGATTGACTGAGTCGCCCGGGTACCCGTGTATCCAAT
AAACCCTCTTGCAGTTGCATCCGACTTGTGGTCTCGCTGTTCCTTGGGAGGGTCTCCTCTGAGTGATTGA
CTACCCGTCAGCGGGGGTCTTTCACATGCAGCATGTATCAAAATTAATTTGGTTTTTTTTCTTAAGTATT
TACATTAAATGGCCATAGTTGCATTAATGAATCGGCCAACGCGCGGGGAGAGGCGGTTTGCGTATTGGGC
GCTCTTCCGCTTCCTCGCTCACTGACTCGCTGCGCTCGGTCGTTCGGCTGCGGCGAGCGGTATCAGCTCA
CTCAAAGGCGGTAATACGGTTATCCACAGAATCAGGGGATAACGCAGGAAAGAACATGTGAGCAAAAGGC
CAGCAAAAGGCCAGGAACCGTAAAAAGGCCGCGTTGCTGGCGTTTTTCCATAGGCTCCGCCCCCCTGACG
AGCATCACAAAAATCGACGCTCAAGTCAGAGGTGGCGAAACCCGACAGGACTATAAAGATACCAGGCGTT
TCCCCCTGGAAGCTCCCTCGTGCGCTCTCCTGTTCCGACCCTGCCGCTTACCGGATACCTGTCCGCCTTT
CTCCCTTCGGGAAGCGTGGCGCTTTCTCATAGCTCACGCTGTAGGTATCTCAGTTCGGTGTAGGTCGTTC
GCTCCAAGCTGGGCTGTGTGCACGAACCCCCCGTTCAGCCCGACCGCTGCGCCTTATCCGGTAACTATCG
TCTTGAGTCCAACCCGGTAAGACACGACTTATCGCCACTGGCAGCAGCCACTGGTAACAGGATTAGCAGA
GCGAGGTATGTAGGCGGTGCTACAGAGTTCTTGAAGTGGTGGCCTAACTACGGCTACACTAGAAGAACAG
TATTTGGTATCTGCGCTCTGCTGAAGCCAGTTACCTTCGGAAAAAGAGTTGGTAGCTCTTGATCCGGCAA
ACAAACCACCGCTGGTAGCGGTGGTTTTTTTGTTTGCAAGCAGCAGATTACGCGCAGAAAAAAAGGATCT
CAAGAAGATCCTTTGATCTTTTCTACGGGGTCTGACGCTCAGTGGAACGAAAACTCACGTTAAGGGATTT
TGGTCATGAGATTATCAAAAAGGATCTTCACCTAGATCCTTTTGCGGCCGGCCGCAAATCAATCTAAAGT
ATATATGAGTAAACTTGGTCTGACAGTTACCAATGCTTAATCAGTGAGGCACCTATCTCAGCGATCTGTC
TATTTCGTTCATCCATAGTTGCCTGACTCCCCGTCGTGTAGATAACTACGATACGGGAGGGCTTACCATC
TGGCCCCAGTGCTGCAATGATACCGCGAGACCCACGCTCACCGGCTCCAGATTTATCAGCAATAAACCAG
CCAGCCGGAAGGGCCGAGCGCAGAAGTGGTCCTGCAACTTTATCCGCCTCCATCCAGTCTATTAATTGTT
GCCGGGAAGCTAGAGTAAGTAGTTCGCCAGTTAATAGTTTGCGCAACGTTGTTGCCATTGCTACAGGCAT
CGTGGTGTCACGCTCGTCGTTTGGTATGGCTTCATTCAGCTCCGGTTCCCAACGATCAAGGCGAGTTACA
TGATCCCCCATGTTGTGCAAAAAAGCGGTTAGCTCCTTCGGTCCTCCGATCGTTGTCAGAAGTAAGTTGG
CCGCAGTGTTATCACTCATGGTTATGGCAGCACTGCATAATTCTCTTACTGTCATGCCATCCGTAAGATG
CTTTTCTGTGACTGGTGAGTACTCAACCAAGTCATTCTGAGAATAGTGTATGCGGCGACCGAGTTGCTCT
TGCCCGGCGTCAATACGGGATAATACCGCGCCACATAGCAGAACTTTAAAAGTGCTCATCATTGGAAAAC
GTTCTTCGGGGCGAAAACTCTCAAGGATCTTACCGCTGTTGAGATCCAGTTCGATGTAACCCACTCGTGC
ACCCAACTGATCTTCAGCATCTTTTACTTTCACCAGCGTTTCTGGGTGAGCAAAAACAGGAAGGCAAAAT
GCCGCAAAAAAGGGAATAAGGGCGACACGGAAATGTTGAATACTCATACTCTTCCTTTTTCAATATTATT
GAAGCATTTATCAGGGTTATTGTCTCATGAGCGGATACATATTTGAATGTATTTAGAAAAATAAACAAAT
AGGGGTTCCGCGCACATTTC
Features (pLannotate 1.2.2; 15 found; start..end, strand, type, name):
     22..615     +  LTR            LTR: long terminal repeat from Moloney murine leukemia virus
    678..877     +  misc_feature   MMLV Ψ: packaging signal of Moloney murine leukemia virus (MMLV)
    929..1017    +  misc_feature   MESV Ψ (fragment): packaging signal of murine embryonic stem cell virus
   1094..1510    +  CDS            gag (truncated): truncated Moloney murine leukemia virus (MMLV) gag gene lacking the start codon
   1520..1894    +  misc_feature   pol region: Moloney murine leukemia virus (MMLV) pol region containing the splice acceptor site
   1955..6898    +  CDS            Eif2ak4: E2AK4_MOUSE - Also known as Gcn2, Kiaa1338. Experimental evidence at protein level: Swiss-Prot protein existence level 1. (Microbial infection) Plays a role in modulating the adaptive immune response to Yellow fever virus infection; promotes dendritic cells to initiate autophagy and antigene presentation to both CD4(+) and CD8(+) T-cells under amino acid starvation. From Mus musculus (Mouse).
   6917..6982    +  CDS            3xFLAG: three tandem FLAG® epitope tags, followed by an enterokinase cleavage site
   7126..7588    +  misc_feature   IRES: internal ribosome entry site (IRES) of the encephalomyocarditis virus (EMCV)
   7608..8204    +  CDS            PuroR (fragment): puromycin N-acetyltransferase; pac from Streptomyces; confers resistance to puromycin
   8253..8374    +  LTR            3' LTR (ΔU3) (fragment): self-inactivating 3' long terminal repeat (LTR) from Moloney murine leukemia virus
   8375..8844    +  LTR            LTR: long terminal repeat from Moloney murine leukemia virus
   8910..8962    -  CDS            lacI (fragment): lac repressor; lacI; The lac repressor binds to the lac operator to inhibit transcription in E. coli. This inhibition can be relieved by adding lactose or isopropyl-β-D-thiogalactopyranoside (IPTG).
   9145..9733    -  rep_origin     ori: high-copy-number ColE1/pMB1/pBR322/pUC origin of replication
   9897..10757   -  CDS            AmpR: β-lactamase; bla; confers resistance to ampicillin, carbenicillin, and related antibiotics
  10758..10862   -  promoter       AmpR promoter: bla
