>Addgene plasmid #101794 | pMXs-mGCN2-FLAG-IP Sequencing Result | analyzer sequence | sequence record 483460
TCGAGCAGAAGGGGGATTTGCAAGACTTAACGCCAACCATCAACTCACTAATAAAACAGAAAACAGGCGT
TGCTCAGTTGGTGAAGTATAGCTTAAAAGACCTCGAGGACGTCGTCGGGCTGCTGAAGAAACTTGGTGTG
AAGTTACAGGTCTCCATCAACCTGGGCTTGGTCTACAAGGTGCAGCAGCACACTGGCATCATCTTCCAGT
TCCTGGCATTCAGCAAACGCAGGCAGAGGGTTGTGCCTGAGATCCTTGCCGCTGGTGGCAGATACGACCT
GCTGATTCCCAAGTTCAGAGGCCCACAGACTGTGGGGCCAGTCCCCACTGCTGTCGGTGTCAGCATAGCC
ATAGACAAGATATTTGCTGTTGTCCTCAACATGGAAGAGCCTGTTACAGTGAGCTCCTGTGACCTCCTGG
TTGTCAGTGTTGGCCAGATGTCCATGTCCAGGGCCATCAACCTAACCCAGAAACTGTGGACAGCGGGCAT
CACTGCAGAAATCATGTATGACTGGTCCCAGTCCCAGGAAGAGTTACAAGAGTACTGCAGACACCATGAA
ATCACCTATGTGGCTCTGGTCTCCGATAAAGAAGGAAGCCATGTCAAGGTCAAGTCCTTTGAGAAGGAGA
GGCAAACAGAAAAGCGTGTATTGGAATCGGATCTTGTGGATCACGTTATGCAGAAACTAAGAACCAAAGT
TGGTGACGAAAGAAATTTCAGAGACGCTTCTGATAATCTTGCCGTACAAACTCTGAAGGGGTCGTTTTCT
AATGCTTCAGGTTTGTTTGAAATCCATGGAACTACAGTAGTCCCCAACGTGATTGTTCTAGCACCAGAAA
AGCTGTCAGCCAGCACCAGGAGGCGACATGAGATTCAGGTGCAAACCCGACTTCAGACTACACTTGCCAA
CTTACATCAGAAAAGCAGTGAAATTGAAATTTTGGCTGTGGACCTACCCAAGGAAACAATCTTACAGTTT
CTATCATTAGAGTGGGATGCTGATGAACAGGCATTTAACACAACTGTGAAGCAGCTGCTGTCACGCCTGC
CAAAGCAAAGATACCTCAAACTCGTCTGCGATGAAATTTATAACATCAAAGTTGAAAAGAAGGTGTCAGT
GCTGTTCCTGTACAGCTACAGAGATGACTACTACAGAATCCTATTTGTCCCCGAGGCCAAGGCCGACTAC
AAAGACCATGACGGTGATTATAAAGATCATGACATCGACTACAAGGATGACGATGACAAGTAGTGACTGC
GGCCGCCGCTACGTAAATTCCGCCCCCCCCCCCCCTCTCCCTCCCCCCCCCCTAACGTTACTGGCCGAAG
CCGCTTGGAATAAGGCCGGTGTGCGTTTGTCTATATGTTATTTTCCACCATATTGCCGTCTTTTGGCAAT
GTGAGGGCCCGGAAACCTGGCCCTGTCTTCTTGACGAGCATTCCTAGGGGTCTTTCCCCTCTCGCCAAAG
GAATGCAAGGTCTGTTGAATGTCGTGAAGGAAGCAGTTCCTCTGGAAGCTTCTTGAAGACAAACAACGTC
TGTAGCGACCCTTTGCAGGCAGCGGAACCCCCCACCTGGCGACAGGTGCCTCTGCGGCCAAAAGCCACGT
GTATAAGATACACCTGCAAAGGCGGCACAACCCCAGTGCCACGTTGTGAGTTGGATAGTTGTGGAAAGAG
TCAAATGGCTCTCCTCAAGCGTATTCAACAAGGGGCTGAAGGATGCCCAGAAGGTACCCCATTGTATGGG
ATCTGATCTGGGGCCTCGGTGCACATGCTTTACATGTGTTTAGTCGAGGTTAAAAAAACGTCTAGGCCCC
CCGAACCACGGGGACGTGGTTTTCCTTTGAAAAACACGATGATAATATGGCCACAACCATGGTTACCGAG
TACAAGCCCACGGTGCGCCTCGCCACCCGCGACGACGTCCCCAGGGCCGTACGCACCCTCGCCGCCGCGT
TCGCCGACTACCCCGCCACGCGCCACACCGTCGATCCGGACCGCCACATCGAGCGGGTCACCGAGCTGCA
AGAACTCTTCCTCACGCGCGTCGGGCTCGACATCGGCAAGGTGTGGGTCGCGGACGACGGCGCCGCGGTG
GCGGTCTGGACCACGCCGGAGAGCGTCGAAGCGGGGGCGGTGTTCGCCGAGATCGGCCCGCGCATGGCCG
AGTTGAGCGGTTCCCGGCTGGCCGCGCAGCAACAGATGGAAGGCCTCCTGGCGCCGCACCGGCCCAAGGA
GCCCGCGTGGTTCCTGGCCACCGTCGGCGTCTCGCCCGACCACCAGGGCAAGGGTCTGGGCAGCGCCGTC
GTGCTCCCCGGAGTGGAGGCGGCCGAGCGCGCCGGGGTGCCCGCCTTCCTGGAGACCTCCGCGCCCCGCA
ACCTCCCCTTCTACGAGCGGCTCGGCTTCACCGTCACCGCCGACGTCGAGGTGCCCGAAGGACCGCGCAC
CTGGTGCATGACCCGCAAGCCCGGTGCCTGAGTCGACGATAAAATAAAAGATTTTATTTAGTCTCCAGAA
AAAGGGGGGAATGAAAGACCCCACCTGTAGGTTTGGCAAGCTAGCTTAAGTAACGCCATTTTGCAAGGCA
TGGAAAAATACATAACTGAGAATAGAGAAGTTCAGATCAAGGTCAGGAACAGATGGAACAGCTGAATATG
GGCCAAACAGGATATCTGTGGTAAGCAGTTCCTGCCCCGGCTCAGGGCCAAGAACAGATGGAACAGCTGA
ATATGGGCCAAACAGGATATCTGTGGTAAGCAGTTCCTGCCCCGGCTCAGGGCCAAGAACAGATGGTCCC
CAGATGCGGTCCAGCCCTCAGCAGTTTCTAGAGAACCATCAGATGTTTCCAGGGTGCCCCAAGGACCTGA
AATGACCCTGTGCCTTATTTGAACTAACCAATCAGTTCGCTTCTCGCTTCTGTTCGCGCGCTTCTGCTCC
CCGAGCTCAATAAAAGAGCCCACAACCCCTCACTCGGGGCGCCAGTCCTCCGATTGACTGAGTCGCCCGG
GTACCCGTGTATCCAATAAACCCTCTTGCAGTTGCATCCGACTTGTGGTCTCGCTGTTCCTTGGGAGGGT
CTCCTCTGAGTGATTGACTACCCGTCAGCGGGGGTCTTTCACATGCAGCATGTATCAAAATTAATTTGGT
TTTTTTTCTTAAGTATTTACATTAAATGGCCATAGTTGCATTAATGAATCGGCCAACGCGCGGGGAGAGG
CGGTTTGCGTATTGGGCGCTCTTCCGCTTCCTCGCTCACTGACTCGCTGCGCTCGGTCGTTCGGCTGCGG
CGAGCGGTATCAGCTCACTCAAAGGCGGTAATACGGTTATCCACAGAATCAGGGGATAACGCAGGAAAGA
ACATGTGAGCAAAAGGCCAGCAAAAGGCCAGGAACCGTAAAAAGGCCGCGTTGCTGGCGTTTTTCCATAG
GCTCCGCCCCCCTGACGAGCATCACAAAAATCGACGCTCAAGTCAGAGGTGGCGAAACCCGACAGGACTA
TAAAGATACCAGGCGTTTCCCCCTGGAAGCTCCCTCGTGCGCTCTCCTGTTCCGACCCTGCCGCTTACCG
GATACCTGTCCGCCTTTCTCCCTTCGGGAAGCGTGGCGCTTTCTCATAGCTCACGCTGTAGGTATCTCAG
TTCGGTGTAGGTCGTTCGCTCCAAGCTGGGCTGTGTGCACGAACCCCCCGTTCAGCCCGACCGCTGCGCC
TTATCCGGTAACTATCGTCTTGAGTCCAACCCGGTAAGACACGACTTATCGCCACTGGCAGCAGCCACTG
GTAACAGGATTAGCAGAGCGAGGTATGTAGGCGGTGCTACAGAGTTCTTGAAGTGGTGGCCTAACTACGG
CTACACTAGAAGAACAGTATTTGGTATCTGCGCTCTGCTGAAGCCAGTTACCTTCGGAAAAAGAGTTGGT
AGCTCTTGATCCGGCAAACAAACCACCGCTGGTAGCGGTGGTTTTTTTGTTTGCAAGCAGCAGATTACGC
GCAGAAAAAAAGGATCTCAAGAAGATCCTTTGATCTTTTCTACGGGGTCTGACGCTCAGTGGAACGAAAA
CTCACGTTAAGGGATTTTGGTCATGAGATTATCAAAAAGGATCTTCACCTAGATCCTTTTGCGGCCGGCC
GCAAATCAATCTAAAGTATATATGAGTAAACTTGGTCTGACAGTTACCAATGCTTAATCAGTGAGGCACC
TATCTCAGCGATCTGTCTATTTCGTTCATCCATAGTTGCCTGACTCCCCGTCGTGTAGATAACTACGATA
CGGGAGGGCTTACCATCTGGCCCCAGTGCTGCAATGATACCGCGAGACCCACGCTCACCGGCTCCAGATT
TATCAGCAATAAACCAGCCAGCCGGAAGGGCCGAGCGCAGAAGTGGTCCTGCAACTTTATCCGCCTCCAT
CCAGTCTATTAATTGTTGCCGGGAAGCTAGAGTAAGTAGTTCGCCAGTTAATAGTTTGCGCAACGTTGTT
GCCATTGCTACAGGCATCGTGGTGTCACGCTCGTCGTTTGGTATGGCTTCATTCAGCTCCGGTTCCCAAC
GATCAAGGCGAGTTACATGATCCCCCATGTTGTGCAAAAAAGCGGTTAGCTCCTTCGGTCCTCCGATCGT
TGTCAGAAGTAAGTTGGCCGCAGTGTTATCACTCATGGTTATGGCAGCACTGCATAATTCTCTTACTGTC
ATGCCATCCGTAAGATGCTTTTCTGTGACTGGTGAGTACTCAACCAAGTCATTCTGAGAATAGTGTATGC
GGCGACCGAGTTGCTCTTGCCCGGCGTCAATACGGGATAATACCGCGCCACATAGCAGAACTTTAAAAGT
GCTCATCATTGGAAAACGTTCTTCGGGGCGAAAACTCTCAAGGATCTTACCGCTGTTGAGATCCAGTTCG
ATGTAACCCACTCGTGCACCCAACTGATCTTCAGCATCTTTTACTTTCACCAGCGTTTCTGGGTGAGCAA
AAACAGGAAGGCAAAATGCCGCAAAAAAGGGAATAAGGGCGACACGGAAATGTTGAATACTCATACTCTT
CCTTTTTCAATATTATTGAAGCATTTATCAGGGTTATTGTCTCATGAGCGGATACATATTTGAATGTATT
TAGAAAAATAAACAAATAGGGGTTCCGCGCACATTTCCCCGAAAAGTGCCACCTGCATAATGAAAGACCC
CACCTGTAGGTTTGGCAAGCTAGCTTAAGTAACGCCATTTTGCAAGGCATGGAAAAATACATAACTGAGA
ATAGAAAAGTTCAGATCAAGGTCAGGAACAGATGGAACAGCTGAATATGGGCCAAACAGGATATCTGTGG
TAAGCAGTTCCTGCCCCGGCTCAGGGCCAAGAACAGATGGTCCCCAGATGCGGTCCAGCCCTCAGCAGTT
TCTAGAGAACCATCAGATGTTTCCAGGGTGCCCCAAGGACCTGAAATGACCCTGTGCCTTATTTGAACTA
ACCAATCAGTTCGCTTCTCGCTTCTGTTCGCGCGCTTCTGCTCCCCGAGCTCAATAAAAGAGCCCACAAC
CCCTCACTCGGGGCGCCAGTCCTCCGATTGACTGAGTCGCCCGGGTACCCGTGTATCCAATAAACCCTCT
TGCAGTTGCATCCGACTTGTGGTCTCGCTGTTCCTTGGGAGGGTCTCCTCTGAGTGATTGACTACCCGTC
AGCGGGGGTCTTTCATTTGGGGGCTCGTCCGGGATCGGGAGACCCCTGCCCAGGGACCACCGACCCACCA
CCGGGAGGTAAGCTGGCCAGCAACTTATCTGTGTCTGTCCGATTGTCTAGTGTCTATGACTGATTTTATG
CGCCTGCGTCGGTACTAGTTAGCTAACTAGCTCTGTATCTGGCGGACCCGTGGTGGAACTGACGAGTTCG
GAACACCCGGCCGCAACCCTGGGAGACGTCCCAGGGACTTCGGGGGCCGTTTTTGTGGCCCGACCTGAGT
CCAAAAATCCCGATCGTTTTGGACTCTTTGGTGCACCCCCCTAATAGGAGGGATATGTGGTTCTGGTAGG
AGACGAGAACCTAAAACAGTTCCCGCCTCCGTCTGAATTTTTGCTTTCGGTTTGGGACCGAAGCCGCGCC
GCGCGTCTTGTCTGCTGCAGCATCGTTCTGTGTTGTCTCTGTCTGACTGTGTTTCTGTATTTGTCTGAAA
ATTAGGGCCAGACTGTTACCACTCCCTTAAGTTTGACCTTAGGTCACTGGAAAGATGTCGAGCGGATCGC
TCACAACCAGTCGGTAGATGTCAAGAAGAGACGTTGGGTTACCTTCTGCTCTGCAGAATGGCCAACCTTT
AACGTCGGATGGCCGCGAGACGGCACCTTTAACCGAGACCTCATCACCCAGGTTAAGATCAAGGTCTTTT
CACCTGGCCCGCATGGACACCCAGACCAGGTCCCCTACATCGTGACCTGGGAAGCCTTGGCTTTTGACCC
CCCTCCCTGGGTCAAGCCCTTTGTACACCCTAAGCCTCCGCCTCCTCTTCCTCCATCCGCCCCGTCTCTC
CCCCTTGAACCTCCTCGTTCGACCCCGCCTCGATCCTCCCTTTATCCAGCCCTCACTCCTTCTCTAGGCG
CCCCCATATGGCCATATGAGATCTTATATGGGGCACCCCCGCCCCTTGTAAACTTCCCTGACCCTGACAT
GACAAGAGTTACTAACAGCCCCTCTCTCCAAGCTCACTTACAGGCTCTCTACTTAGTCCAGCACGAAGTC
TGGAGACCTCTGGCGGCAGCCTACCAAGAACAACTGGACCGACCGGTGGTACCTCACCCTTACCGAGTCG
GCGACACAGTGTGGGTCCGCCGACACCAGACTAAGAACCTAGAACCTCGCTGGAAAGGACCTTACACAGT
CCTGCTGACCACCCCCACCGCCCTCAAAGTAGACGGCATCGCAGCTTGGATACACGCCGCCCACGTGAAG
GCTGCCGACCCCGGGGGTGGACCATCCTCTAGACTGCCGGATCTAGCTAGTTAATTAAGGATCCCAGTGT
GGTGGTACGGGAATTCTAGAGCCACCATGGCTGGGGGCCGCGGGGCCTCTGGACGCGGCCGGGCTGAGCC
ACAGGAGAGCTATTCGCAGCGACAGGACCACGAGCTGCAGGCCCTGGAGGCCATTTACGGCTCGGACTTC
CAGGATCTGCGGCCGGATGCGCGCGGACGGGTGAGAGAGCCTCCTGAAATCAACTTAGTTCTTTACCCTC
AGGGCCTAGCTGGTGAAGAAGTATACGTGCAAGTGGAACTGCAGGTTAAATGCCCGCCAACATACCCAGA
TGTAGTTCCCGAAATAGAGTTAAAAAATGCTAAAGGCCTGTCGAATGAAAGTGTTAATTTGTTAAAATCA
CACCTGGAAGAACTGGCCAAAAAGCAGTGTGGAGAGGTGATGATATTTGAACTGGCACACCATGTGCAGT
CGTTTCTCAGCGAGCATAACAAGCCCCCACCAAAGTCTTTCCATGAAGAAATGCTGGAAAGGCAGGCTCA
GGAGAAGCAGCAGAGGTTGCTGGAGGCCAGGCGGAAGGAGGAGCAGGAGCAACGTGAAATCCTCCACGAG
ATTCAGAGAAGGAAAGAGGAGATCAAGGAAGAGAAGAAAAGGAAGGAAATGGCTAAGCAGGAACGTTTGG
AAATCACTAGCTTGACAAACCAGGACTATGCCTCTAAGAGAGACCCAGCAGGGCACAGGGCAGCTGCCAT
CCTCCATGGAGGCTCTCCTGACTTTGTAGGAAATGGTAAAGCCCGGACATACTCCTCAGGAAGGTCCAGG
CGAGAACGTCAGTATTCTGTGTGTAGTGGTGAACCCTCTCCTGGCTCGTGTGACATCCTCCATTTCTCTG
TGGGTAGCCCTGATCAGCTCATGGTGCACAAAGGGAGATGTGTTGGCAGTGATGAGCAGCTGGGAAAGGT
GGTATACAATGCTTTGGAAACAGCCACGGGCAGCTTTGTCTTGCTGCATGAGTGGGTCCTTCAGTGGCAG
AAGATGGGCCCTTGCCTTACCAGTCAAGAGAAAGAGAAGATTGACAAGTGCAAAAGGCAGATTCAAGGAG
CAGAAACAGAATTCAGCTCCCTAGTGAAACTGAGCCATCCAAATATCGTCCGCTACTTTGCAATGAACTC
CAGAGAGGAGGAGGACTCCATTGTGATCGACATTCTGGCAGAGCACGTCAGTGGCATCTCTCTGGCTACA
CACCTGAGCCACTCGGGCCCAGTCCCCGCCCACCAGCTGCGCAAGTACACAGCCCAGCTCCTGGCAGGCC
TGGATTACCTACACAGCAACTCCGTGGTGCACAAGGTTCTGAGCGCGTCCAGTGTCTTGGTAGATGCCGA
GGGCACTGTCAAGATAACAGACTACAGCATCTCTAAGCGTCTGGCAGACATTTGCAAGGAGGATGTATTT
GAGCAAGCTCGAGTTCGTTTTAGTGACAGTGCCCTGCCTTATAAAACAGGAAAGAAAGGGGATGTGTGGC
GTCTTGGCCTCCTGCTGTTGTCTCTCAGCCAAGGACAGGAGTGTGGGGAGTATCCGGTGACCATCCCCAG
TGACCTGCCAGCTGACTTCCAAGACTTCCTGAAGAAGTGTGTCTGCCTGGACGACAAGGAAAGATGGAGC
CCTCAGCAGCTGCTGAAACACAGCTTTATAAACCCTCAACCAAAGCTGCCTTTGGTGGAGCAGAGTCCTG
AAGACTCTGGGGGACAAGACTACATTGAGACCGTCATTCCCAGCAACCAGCTGCCCAGCGCTGCGTTCTT
CAGTGAGACACAGAAACAGTTCTCCCGGTACTTCATTGAGTTTGAAGAACTACAACTCCTAGGGAAAGGA
GCTTTTGGAGCTGTCATCAAGGTGCAAAACAAGCTTGATGGCTGCTGCTATGCTGTGAAGCGCATCCCTA
TCAACCCTGCAAGCAGACACTTCCGCCGTATCAAGGGCGAGGTGACACTGCTATCGCGCCTGCACCATGA
GAACATTGTGCGCTACTACAACGCCTGGATCGAGCGGCATGAGCGCCCAGCGGTGCCAGGGACACCGCCC
CCAGACTGCACACCCCAGGCCCAGGACAGCCCAGCCACCTACGGGAAAACATCAGGCGACACTGAAGAAC
TGGGCAGCGTGGAGGCTGCAGCACCGCCACCCATCCTCAGCAGCTCGGTGGAGTGGAGCACATCTGCAGA
GCGTTCTACCAGCACCCGCTTCCCAGTCACGGGCCAGGATTCCAGCAGCGATGAGGAGGACGAGGACGAG
CGCGATGGCGTCTTCTCCCAGTCCTTTCTACCTGCTTCAGATTCTGACAGTGACATCATCTTTGACAATG
AAGATGAAAACAGTAAAAGTCAAAATCAGGATGAAGACTGCAATCAAAAGGACGGTAGCCATGAGGTTGA
GCCTTCAGTGACAGCTGAAGCTGTGCACTACCTTTATATCCAGATGGAGTACTGCGAGAAGAGCACGCTG
CGGGACACCATTGACCAGGGGCTGTTCCGAGACACCAGCCGGCTCTGGAGGCTTTTCCGAGAGATTCTGG
ATGGATTAGCTTATATCCATGAGAAAGGAATGATTCATCGCGACTTGAAGCCTGTCAATATTTTTTTGGA
TTCTGATGACCATGTGAAAATAGGTGACTTTGGCCTGGCAACAGACCATCTGGCCTTCACTGCTGAAGGT
AAACAGGACGACCAGGCAGGTGATCGAGTGATTAAGTCAGACCCTTCAGGCCATTTGACTGGCATGGTTG
GTACTGCTCTGTATGTAAGCCCTGAGGTCCAAGGAAGCACCAAGTCTGCATACAACCAGAAAGTGGATCT
CTTCAGCCTGGGAATTATCTTCTTTGAGATGTCCTATCACCCGATGGTGACTGCCTCAGAAAGAATTTTC
GTTCTCAACCAACTTCGAGATCCCACATCGCCCAAGTTTCCAGACGACTTCGATGATGGAGAACATACAA
AGCAGAAATCTGTCATCTCCTGGCTGTTGAACCATGATCCAGCTAAACGGCCCACGGCCATGGAACTGCT
CAAGAGTGAGCTGCTCCCCCCACCGCAGATGGAGGAATCCGAGCTGCATGAAGTGCTGCACCACACGCTG
GCCAACATAGATGGGAAGGCCTACCGCACCATGATGAGTCAGATCTTCTGCCAGCACATCTCCCCCGCTA
TAGACTACACCTACGACAGTGACATCCTGAAGGGCAACTTCTTGATTCGTACAGCCAAGATCCAGCAGCT
TGTATGTGAAACCATCGTCCGCGTCTTTAAAAGGCATGGCGCTGTCCAGCTGTGCACCCCACTGCTGCTT
CCCCGAAACAGGCAAATATATGAGCACAACGAAGCGGCTTTGTTCATGGATCACAGCGGCATGCTGGTGA
TGCTTCCGTTCGACCTGCGGGTCCCTTTTGCAAGATATGTGGCAAGAAATAACATACTGAATTTAAAACG
ATACTGCATAGAGCGGGTGTTCAGACCTCGGAAGTTAGACCGATTTCATCCCAAAGAACTCCTGGAATGT
GCATTTGATATCGTCACTTCTACCACCAACAGCTCTCTGCCCACTGCCGAAACCATCTACACCATCTATG
AAATAATCCAGGAGTTTCCTGCACTTCAGGAAAGGAATTACAGCATTTACTTGAACCATACGATGCTTCT
GAAGGCAATACTCCTACACTGTGGGATCCCGGAGGACAAGCTCAGCCAAGTCTACGTCATTCTGTATGAT
GCTGTGACAGAGAAGCTGACTAGGAGAGAAGTGGAAGCTAAATTCTGTAACCTGTCCTTGTCTTCTAATA
GCCTGTGTAGACTCTACAAGTTCA
Features (pLannotate 1.2.2; 15 found; start..end, strand, type, name):
   1185..1250    +  CDS            3xFLAG: three tandem FLAG® epitope tags, followed by an enterokinase cleavage site
   1403..1865    +  misc_feature   IRES: internal ribosome entry site (IRES) of the encephalomyocarditis virus (EMCV)
   1885..2481    +  CDS            PuroR (fragment): puromycin N-acetyltransferase; pac from Streptomyces; confers resistance to puromycin
   2530..2651    +  LTR            3' LTR (ΔU3) (fragment): self-inactivating 3' long terminal repeat (LTR) from Moloney murine leukemia virus
   2652..3121    +  LTR            LTR: long terminal repeat from Moloney murine leukemia virus
   3187..3239    -  CDS            lacI (fragment): lac repressor; lacI; The lac repressor binds to the lac operator to inhibit transcription in E. coli. This inhibition can be relieved by adding lactose or isopropyl-β-D-thiogalactopyranoside (IPTG).
   3422..4010    -  rep_origin     ori: high-copy-number ColE1/pMB1/pBR322/pUC origin of replication
   4174..5034    -  CDS            AmpR: β-lactamase; bla; confers resistance to ampicillin, carbenicillin, and related antibiotics
   5035..5139    -  promoter       AmpR promoter: bla
   5170..5686    +  LTR            3' LTR: 3' long terminal repeat from murine embryonic stem cell virus
   5750..5949    +  misc_feature   MMLV Ψ: packaging signal of Moloney murine leukemia virus (MMLV)
   6001..6089    +  misc_feature   MESV Ψ (fragment): packaging signal of murine embryonic stem cell virus
   6166..6582    +  CDS            gag (truncated): truncated Moloney murine leukemia virus (MMLV) gag gene lacking the start codon
   6592..6966    +  misc_feature   pol region: Moloney murine leukemia virus (MMLV) pol region containing the splice acceptor site
   7027..1166    +  CDS            Eif2ak4 (across the origin): E2AK4_MOUSE - Also known as Gcn2, Kiaa1338. Experimental evidence at protein level: Swiss-Prot protein existence level 1. (Microbial infection) Plays a role in modulating the adaptive immune response to Yellow fever virus infection; promotes dendritic cells to initiate autophagy and antigene presentation to both CD4(+) and CD8(+) T-cells under amino acid starvation. From Mus musculus (Mouse).
