[The description below was written by a language model from this plasmid's Addgene catalogue record and pLannotate feature annotations shown in this document.]
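Description:
pMXs-mGCN2-FLAG-IP is a Moloney murine leukemia virus-based retroviral expression plasmid built on the pMXs-IP backbone and used to deliver mouse GCN2 (Eif2ak4) stably into mammalian cells. In bacteria it is maintained through a high-copy ColE1/pUC-type origin and selected with ampicillin through the bla gene and its own promoter. The two sequence records for this plasmid (about 10.9 kb each, differing by a few nucleotides and in their start coordinate) carry the same set and order of annotated features.

The proviral cassette begins with a 5′ MMLV LTR, which serves as the promoter. It is followed by the MMLV packaging signal with a short MESV Ψ fragment, a truncated gag lacking its start codon, and a pol region that supplies a splice acceptor. These elements allow the genomic RNA to be packaged when gag, pol and env are provided in trans by a packaging cell line. The roughly 5 kb Gcn2 coding sequence was cloned between EcoRI and NotI sites and is fused at its C terminus to a 3xFLAG epitope for detection or immunoprecipitation. Downstream, an EMCV IRES drives translation of puromycin N-acetyltransferase from the same LTR transcript, so puromycin-resistant transduced cells should also express the tagged kinase. The cassette ends at a 3′ MMLV LTR. The annotation tool labels a short segment at its start as a ΔU3 fragment, but the adjacent LTR annotation and the stated LTR promoter do not indicate a self-inactivating design.

GCN2 is one of the eIF2α kinases of the integrated stress response, and the associated publication concerns regulation of that response by four such kinases. The construct is therefore suited to expressing or reconstituting GCN2 in cultured cells for such studies.
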