Addgene plasmid #101794: pMXs-mGCN2-FLAG-IP
Purpose: Retroviral vector encoding C-terminally FLAG tagged mouse GCN2
Depositing lab: Seiichi Oyadomari. Depositing organization: Tokushima University. Publication: Integrated stress response of vertebrates is regulated by four eIF2alpha kinases. Taniuchi S, Miyake M, Tsugawa K, Oyadomari M, Oyadomari S. Sci Rep. 2016 Sep 16;6:32886. doi: 10.1038/srep32886. PubMed 27633668.
Backbone
  Vector backbone: pMXs-IP
  Backbone manufacturer: Dr. Toshio Kitamura
  Vector type: Mammalian Expression, Retroviral
  Selectable markers: Puromycin
Growth in bacteria
  Bacterial resistance: Ampicillin, 100 μg/mL
  Growth temperature: 37°C
  Growth strain: NEB Stable
  Copy number: High Copy
Gene/Insert
  Gene/Insert name: Gcn2 (alt name: Eif2ak4)
  Species: M. musculus (mouse)
  Insert size (bp): 5049
  Entrez Gene: Eif2ak4 (a.k.a. 2610011M03, GCN2, MGCN2)
  Promoter: LTR
  Tag / fusion protein: 3xFLAG (C terminal on insert)
  Cloning method: Restriction Enzyme; 5′ cloning site EcoRI (not destroyed); 3′ cloning site NotI (not destroyed)
  Sequencing primers: 5′ unknown
Terms and licenses: Academic/Nonprofit Terms; Industry Terms: Not Available to Industry
How to cite: pMXs-mGCN2-FLAG-IP was a gift from Seiichi Oyadomari (Addgene plasmid # 101794 ; http://n2t.net/addgene:101794 ; RRID:Addgene_101794)
